Addgene plasmid #188611: M4C19
Depositing lab: Bogumil Karas. Publication: Superior Conjugative Plasmids Delivered by Bacteria to Diverse Fungi. Cochrane RR, Shrestha A, Severo de Almeida MM, Agyare-Tabbi M, Brumwell SL, Hamadache S, Meaney JS, Nucifora DP, Say HH, Sharma J, Soltysiak MPM, Tong C, Van Belois K, Walker EJL, Lachance MA, Gloor GB, Edgell DR, Shapiro RS, Karas BJ. Biodes Res. 2022 Aug 19;2022:9802168. doi: 10.34133/2022/9802168. eCollection 2022. PubMed 37850145.
Backbone
  Vector backbone: pTA-Mob 2.0
  Backbone size (bp): 57000
  Modifications to backbone: Deletion: pTA-Mob 2.0 ΔIstA-TraE Plasmid Size: 45840 bp
  Vector type: Bacterial Expression, Yeast Expression, Synthetic Biology
  Selectable markers: HIS3
Growth in bacteria
  Bacterial resistance: Gentamicin, 10 μg/mL
  Growth temperature: 37°C
  Growth strain: EPI300 (Epicentre)
  Copy number: Low Copy
Terms and licenses: Academic/Nonprofit Terms; Industry Terms: Not Available to Industry
How to cite: M4C19 was a gift from Bogumil Karas (Addgene plasmid # 188611 ; http://n2t.net/addgene:188611 ; RRID:Addgene_188611)
