[The description below was written by a language model from this plasmid's Addgene catalogue record and pLannotate feature annotations shown in this document.]
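Description:
M4C19 is a large, low-copy conjugative plasmid derived from pTA-Mob 2.0, an IncP (RK2/RP4-type) self-transmissible backbone adapted for DNA delivery from bacteria to yeast and other fungi. It is a deletion variant: the catalogue lists it as pTA-Mob 2.0 ΔIstA-TraE, which reduces the roughly 57 kb parent to about 45.8 kb. The annotated sequence record is of similar length (about 46 kb) but is labelled a partial NGS result. Large stretches carry no annotation, so the feature list is probably not a full inventory of the genes present.

In bacteria the plasmid is selected with gentamicin through an aacC1 acetyltransferase gene driven by a class 1 integron Pc promoter. Replication functions include the broad-host-range pBBR1 origin with its Rep protein, along with the RK2 replication gene trfA. Stable inheritance is supported by the parA/parB partition genes and the parDE toxin-antitoxin addiction system. The korA (trfB), korB and korC regulators and the kla, kle and klc operons of the IncP backbone are also retained. The conjugation machinery is represented by an incP oriT, the relaxosome and coupling genes traI, traJ and traG, further tra genes (traF, traK, traL, traM, traN), and the mating-pair formation gene trbE. Short fragments of chloramphenicol, tetracycline and β-lactamase genes appear to be non-functional remnants.

A yeast maintenance cassette allows the transferred plasmid to persist in Saccharomyces cerevisiae. It consists of HIS3 under its own promoter for histidine prototrophy selection and a CEN6/ARS element for stable low-copy replication. No separate cargo insert is recorded. The construct belongs to a series of deletion derivatives built to identify improved conjugative plasmids for bacteria-to-fungi DNA transfer.
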