Features (pLannotate 1.2.2; 42 found; start..end, strand, type, name):
     46..139     +  CDS            CmR (fragment): chloramphenicol acetyltransferase; cat; confers resistance to chloramphenicol
    151..796     +  rep_origin     pBBR1 oriV (fragment): replication origin of the broad-host-range plasmid pBBR1 from Bordetella bronchiseptica; requires the pBBR1 Rep protein for replication
    797..1459    +  CDS            pBBR1 Rep: replication protein for the broad-host-range plasmid pBBR1 from Bordetella bronchiseptica
   1520..1589    +  CDS            TcR (fragment): tetracycline efflux protein; tet; confers resistance to tetracycline
   1885..1971    -  CDS            MRM1 (fragment): MRM1_YEAST - Also known as PET56 From Saccharomyces cerevisiae (strain ATCC 204508 / S288c) (Baker's yeast).
   2021..2209    +  promoter       HIS3 promoter: S. cerevisiae HIS3
   2210..2872    +  CDS            HIS3: imidazoleglycerol-phosphate dehydratase, required for histidine biosynthesis; S. cerevisiae HIS3; yeast auxotrophic marker
   3033..3541    +  misc_feature   CEN/ARS: S. cerevisiae CEN6 centromere fused to an autonomously replicating sequence
   3684..3793    +  oriT           oriT: incP origin of transfer
   3826..4197    +  CDS            traJ: oriT-recognizing protein; traJ
   5396..5515    -  CDS            tetR (fragment): TETR1_ECOLX - Experimental evidence at protein level: Swiss-Prot protein existence level 1. TetR is the repressor of the tetracycline resistance element; its N-terminal region forms a helix-turn-helix structure and binds DNA. Binding of tetracycline to TetR reduces the repressor affinity for the tetracycline resistance gene (tetA) promoter operator sites. From Escherichia coli.
   5535..6683    -  CDS            trfA: trans-acting replication protein that binds to and activates oriV
   7464..7550    +  CDS            trfB (fragment): KORA1_ECOLX - Also known as korA. Protein predicted: Swiss-Prot protein existence level 4. In conjunction with KorB, inhibits the transcription of kilA, trfA and korAB operons. In conjunction with KorC is responsible for the negative control of kilC and kilE operons. From Escherichia coli.
   9655..12090   +  CDS            trbE: TRBE_RHIRD - Protein inferred from homology: Swiss-Prot protein existence level 3. From Rhizobium radiobacter (Agrobacterium tumefaciens) (Agrobacterium radiobacter).
  22545..23201   -  CDS            parA: PARA4_ECOLX - Protein inferred from homology: Swiss-Prot protein existence level 3. Involved in plasmid partition. From Escherichia coli.
  23165..24007   -  CDS            parB: PARB4_ECOLX - Protein predicted: Swiss-Prot protein existence level 4. Involved in plasmid partition. From Escherichia coli.
  24136..24384   +  CDS            parD: PARD_ECOLX - Experimental evidence at protein level: Swiss-Prot protein existence level 1. Antitoxin component of a type II toxin-antitoxin (TA) system involved in plasmid partition. Inhibits the anti-DNA gyrase activity of toxin ParE; reverses and restores gyrase catalytic activity in vitro. The parDE operon alone is capable of stabilizing an RK2-derived minireplicon under defined growth conditions in several different Gram- negative bacteria. It does so by the post-segregational killing (PSK) of plasmid-free cells, also referred to as a plasmid addiction system. Binds its own promoter, autor
  24384..24692   +  CDS            parE: PARE_ECOLX - Experimental evidence at protein level: Swiss-Prot protein existence level 1. Toxin component of a type II toxin-antitoxin (TA) system involved in plasmid partition. Acts by inhibiting DNA gyrase, converting supercoiled plasmid DNA into a singly cleaved linear form in an ATP-dependent fashion. To do so it probably interacts with one of the gyrase subunits. Gyrase inhibition is prevented by antitoxin ParD, and is reversed in vitro by incubation with ParD. In cells that have lost the plasmid filamentation and growth inhibition occur; this is suppressed when ParD is supplied in trans
  25240..25770   -  CDS            traF: TRAF4_ECOLX - Protein inferred from homology: Swiss-Prot protein existence level 3. Required for donor-specific phage sensitivity. May be involved in pilus assembly. From Escherichia coli.
  25770..27674   -  CDS            traG: TRAG4_ECOLX - Experimental evidence at protein level: Swiss-Prot protein existence level 1. Required for conjugative transfer of plasmid RP4. Binds tightly and specifically to the relaxase TraI. Can also bind to DNA without sequence specificity. May form a pore-like structure that could serve as a channel for DNA transfer. From Escherichia coli.
  27674..29866   -  CDS            traI: TRAI6_ECOLX - Experimental evidence at protein level: Swiss-Prot protein existence level 1. The initiation process of transfer DNA synthesis requires the interaction of at least three plasmid-specific components (TraH, I, and J) at the transfer origin resulting in the assembly of a specialised nucleoprotein complex - the relaxosome. Site- and strand-specific cleavage at the transfer origin is dependent on TraI and TraJ. From Escherichia coli.
  29904..30275   -  CDS            traJ: oriT-recognizing protein; traJ
  30513..30914   +  CDS            traK: TRAK4_ECOLX - Experimental evidence at protein level: Swiss-Prot protein existence level 1. From Escherichia coli.
  30917..31639   +  CDS            traL: TRAL4_ECOLX - Experimental evidence at protein level: Swiss-Prot protein existence level 1. From Escherichia coli.
  31639..32073   +  CDS            traM: TRAM4_ECOLX - Experimental evidence at protein level: Swiss-Prot protein existence level 1. From Escherichia coli.
  32132..33475   -  CDS            traN: TRAN4_ECOLX - Protein predicted: Swiss-Prot protein existence level 4. From Escherichia coli.
  36235..37308   -  CDS            korB: KORB2_ECOLX - Experimental evidence at protein level: Swiss-Prot protein existence level 1. In conjunction with KorA, inhibits the transcription of the kilA, trfA and korAB operons. Is also involved in the negative control of the kilB operon. From Escherichia coli.
  38084..38386   -  CDS            trfB: KORA2_ECOLX - Also known as korA. Experimental evidence at protein level: Swiss-Prot protein existence level 1. In conjunction with KorB, inhibits the transcription of kilA, trfA and korAB operons. In conjunction with KorC is responsible for the negative control of kilC and kilE operons. From Escherichia coli.
  38563..39513   -  CDS            klaC: KLAC_ECOLX - Also known as telB. Protein predicted: Swiss-Prot protein existence level 4. Belongs to the kla operon, which is associated with cryptic tellurite resistance, and IncW plasmid fertility inhibition. From Escherichia coli.
  39513..40646   -  CDS            klaB: KLAB_ECOLX - Also known as telA. Protein inferred from homology: Swiss-Prot protein existence level 3. Belongs to the kla operon, which is associated with cryptic tellurite resistance, and IncW plasmid fertility inhibition. From Escherichia coli.
  40667..41437   -  CDS            klaA: KLAA_ECOLX - Also known as kilA. Protein predicted: Swiss-Prot protein existence level 4. Belongs to the kla operon, which is associated with cryptic tellurite resistance, and IncW plasmid fertility inhibition. From Escherichia coli.
  41563..41874   -  CDS            kleF: KLEF2_ECOLX - Also known as kcrB4. Protein predicted: Swiss-Prot protein existence level 4. From Escherichia coli.
  41905..42225   -  CDS            kleE: KLEE2_ECOLX - Also known as kcrB3. Protein predicted: Swiss-Prot protein existence level 4. From Escherichia coli.
  42340..42534   -  CDS            kleD: KLED2_ECOLX - Also known as kcrB2. Protein predicted: Swiss-Prot protein existence level 4. From Escherichia coli.
  42574..42801   -  CDS            kleC: KLEC2_ECOLX - Also known as kcrB1. Protein predicted: Swiss-Prot protein existence level 4. From Escherichia coli.
  42957..43169   -  CDS            kleB: KLEB2_ECOLX - Also known as kcrA2. Protein predicted: Swiss-Prot protein existence level 4. From Escherichia coli.
  43221..43451   -  CDS            kleA: KLEA2_ECOLX - Also known as kcrA1. Protein predicted: Swiss-Prot protein existence level 4. From Escherichia coli.
  43680..43934   -  CDS            korC: KORC2_ECOLX - Protein predicted: Swiss-Prot protein existence level 4. Acts with KorA as corepressor in the control of the kilC and kilE operons. From Escherichia coli.
  43960..44661   -  CDS            klcB (fragment): KLCB2_ECOLX - Experimental evidence at transcript level: Swiss-Prot protein existence level 2. From Escherichia coli.
  44784..45032   -  CDS            bla(M) (fragment): β-lactamase lacking the signal sequence; bla(M); allows cytosolic expression of β-lactamase
  45106..45639   -  CDS            GmR: gentamycin acetyltransferase; aacC1; confers resistance to gentamycin
  45828..45855   -  promoter       Pc promoter: intI1 (promoter lies within the coding sequence); class 1 integron promoter
>Addgene plasmid #188611 | M4C19 | addgene full sequence | sequence record 379050 | Addgene Partial NGS Result
NNNNNNRACTGGGTTCGTGCCTTCATCCGTTTCCACGGTGTGCGTCCATGGGCAAATATTATACGCAAGG
CGACAAGGTGCTGATGCCGCTGGCGATTCAGGTTCATCATGCCGTTTGTGATGGCTTCCATGTCGGCAGG
AATTCGAATTCATACCCACCGGCTCCAACTGCGCGGCCTGCGGCCTTGCCCCATCAATTTTTTTAATTTT
CTCTGGGGAAAAGCCTCCGGCCTGCGGCCTGCGCGCTTCGCTTGCCGGTTGGACACCAAGTGGAAGGCGG
GTCAAGGCTCGCGCAGCGACCGCGCAGCGGCTTGGCCTTGACGCGCCTGGAACGACCCAAGCCTATGCGA
GTGGGGGCAGTCGAAGGGCGAAGCCCGCCCGCCTGCCCCCCGAGCCTCACGGCGGCGAGTGCGGGGGTTC
CAAGGGGGCAGCGCCACCTTGGGCAAGGCCGAAGGCCGCGCAGTCGATCAACAAGCCCCGGAGGGGCCAC
TTTTTGCCGGAGGGGGAGCCGCGCCGAAGGCGTGGGGGAACCCCGCAGGGGTGCCCTTCTTTGGGCACCA
AAGAACTAGATATAGGGCGAAATGCGAAAGACTTAAAAATCAACAACTTAAAAAAGGGGGGTACGCAACA
GCTCATTGCGGCACCCCCCGCAATAGCTCATTGCGTAGGTTAAAGAAAATCTGTAATTGACTGCCACTTT
TACGCAACGCATAATTGTTGTCGCGCTGCCGAAAAGTTGCAGCTGATTGCGCATGGTGCCGCAACCGTGC
GGCACCCCTACCGCATGGAGATAAGCATGGCCACGCAGTCCAGAGAAATCGGCATTCAAGCCAAGAACAA
GCCCGGTCACTGGGTGCAAACGGAACGCAAAGCGCATGAGGCGTGGGCCGGGCTTATTGCGAGGAAACCC
ACGGCGGCAATGCTGCTGCATCACCTCGTGGCGCAGATGGGCCACCAGAACGCCGTGGTGGTCAGCCAGA
AGACACTTTCCAAGCTCATCGGACGTTCTTTGCGGACGGTCCAATACGCAGTCAAGGACTTGGTGGCCGA
GCGCTGGATCTCCGTCGTGAAGCTCAACGGCCCCGGCACCGTGTCGGCCTACGTGGTCAATGACCGCGTG
GCGTGGGGCCAGCCCCGCGACCAGTTGCGCCTGTCGGTGTTCAGTGCCGCCGTGGTGGTTGATCACGACG
ACCAGGACGAATCGCTGTTGGGGCATGGCGACCTGCGCCGCATCCCGACCCTGTATCCGGGCGAGCAGCA
ACTACCGACCGGCCCCGGCGAGGAGCCGCCCAGCCAGCCCGGCATTCCGGGCATGGAACCAGACCTGCCA
GCCTTGACCGAAACGGAGGAATGGGAACGGCGCGGGCAGCAGCGCCTGCCGATGCCCGATGAGCCGTGTT
TTCTGGACGATGGCGAGCCGTTGGAGCCGCCGACACGGGTCACGCTGCCGCGCCGGTAGCACTTGGGTTG
CGCAGCAACCCGTAAGTGCGCTGTTCCAGACTATCGGCTGTAGCCGCCTCGCCGCCCTATACCTTGTCTG
CCTCCCCGCGTTGCGTCGCGGTGCATGGAGCCGGGCCACCTCGACCTGAATGGAAGCCGGCGGCACCTCG
CTAACGGATTCACCGTTTTTATCAGGCTCTGGGAGGCAGAATAAATGATCATATCGTCAATTATTACCTC
CACGGGGAGAGCCTGAGCAAACTGGCCTCAGGCATTTGAGAAGCACACGGTCACACTGCTTCCGGTAGTC
AATAAACCGGTAAACCAGCAATAGACATAAGCGGCTATTTAACGACCCTGCCCTGAACCGACGACCGGGT
CGAATTTGCTTTCGAATTTCTGCCATTCATCCGCTTATTATCACTTATTCAGGCGTAGCACCAGGCGTTT
AACTTAATTAATAAGAGCTTGGTGAGCGCTAGGAGTCACTGCCAGGTATCGTTTGAACACGGCATTAGTC
AGGGAAGTCATAACACAGTCCTTTCCCGCAATTTTCTTTTTCTATTACTCTTGGCCTCCTCTAGTACACT
CTATATTTTTTTATGCCTCGGTAATGATTTTCATTTTTTTTTTTTCCACCTAGCGGATGACTCTTTTTTT
TTCTTAGCGATTGGCATTATCACATAATGAATTATACATTATATAAAGTAATGTGATTTCTTCGAAGAAT
ATACTAAAAAATGAGCAGGCAAGATAAACGAAGGCAAAGATGACAGAGCAGAAAGCCCTAGTAAAGCGTA
TTACAAATGAAACCAAGATTCAGATTGCGATCTCTTTAAAGGGTGGTCCCCTAGCGATAGAGCACTCGAT
CTTCCCAGAAAAAGAGGCAGAAGCAGTAGCAGAACAGGCCACACAATCGCAAGTGATTAACGTCCACACA
GGTATAGGGTTTCTGGACCATATGATACATGCTCTGGCCAAGCATTCCGGCTGGTCGCTAATCGTTGAGT
GCATTGGTGACTTACACATAGACGACCATCACACCACTGAAGACTGCGGGATTGCTCTCGGTCAAGCTTT
TAAAGAGGCCCTAGGGGCCGTGCGTGGAGTAAAAAGGTTTGGATCAGGATTTGCGCCTTTGGATGAGGCA
CTTTCCAGAGCGGTGGTAGATCTTTCGAACAGGCCGTACGCAGTTGTCGAACTTGGTTTGCAAAGGGAGA
AAGTAGGAGATCTCTCTTGCGAGATGATCCCGCATTTTCTTGAAAGCTTTGCAGAGGCTAGCAGAATTAC
CCTCCACGTTGATTGTCTGCGAGGCAAGAATGATCATCACCGTAGTGAGAGTGCGTTCAAGGCTCTTGCG
GTTGCCATAAGAGAAGCCACCTCGCCCAATGGTACCAACGATGTTCCCTCCACCAAAGGTGTTCTTATGT
AGTGACACCGATTATTTAAAGCTGCAGCATACGATATATATACATGTGTATATATGTATACCTATGAATG
TCAGTAAGTATGTATACGAACAGTATGATACTGAAGATGACAAGGTAATGCATCATTCTATACGTGTCAT
TCTGAACGAGGCGCGCTTTCCTATCACGTGCTATAAAAATAATTATAATTTAAATTTTTTAATATAAATA
TATAAATTAAAAATAGAAAGTAAAAAAAGAAATTAAAGAAAAAATAGTTTTTGTTTTCCGAAGATGTAAA
TCTAGAGACTCTAGGGGGATCGCCAACAAATACTACCTTTTATCTTGCTCTTCCTGCTCTCAGGTATTAA
TGCCGAATTGTTTCATCTTGTCTGTGTAGAAGACCACACACGAAAATCCTGTGATTTTACATTTTACTTA
TCGTTAATCGAATGTATATCTATTTAATCTGCTTTTCTTGTCTAATAAATATATATGTAAAGTACGCTTT
TTGTTGAAATTTTTTAAACCTTTGTTTATTTTTTTTTCTTCATTCCGTAACTCTTCTACCTTCTTTATTT
ACTTTCTAAAATCCAAATACAAAACATAAAAATAAATAAACACAGAGTAAATTCCCAAATTATTCCATCA
TTAAAAGATACGAGGCGCGTGTAAGTTACAGGCAAGCGATCCACTAGTATCTTCCGCTGCATAACCCTGC
TTCGGGGTCATTATAGCGATTTTTTCGGTATATCCATCCTTTTTCGCACGATATACAGGATTTTGCCAAA
GGGTTCGTGTAGACTTTCCTTGGTGTATCCAACGGCGTCAGCCGGGCAGGATAGGTGAAGTAGGCCCACC
CGCGAGCGGGTGTTCCTTCTTCACTGTCCCTTATTCGCACCTGGCGGTGCTCAACGGGAATCCTGCTCTG
CGAGGCTGGCCGGCTACCGCCGGCGTAACAGATGAGGGCAAGCGGATGGCTGATGAAACCAAGCCAACCA
GGAAGGGCAGCCCACCTATCAAGGTGTACTGCCTTCCAGACGAACGAAGAGMGATTGAGGAAAAGGCGGC
GGCGGCCGGCATGAGCCTGTCGGCCTACCTGCTGGCCGTCGGCCAGGGCTACAAAATCACGGGCGTCGTG
GACTATGAGCACGTCCGCGAGCTGGCCCGCATCAATGGCGACCTGGGCCGCCTGGGCGGCCTGCTGAAAC
TCTGGCTCACCGACGACCCGCGCACGGCGCGGTTCGGTGATGCCACGATCCTCGCCCTGCTGGCGAAGAT
CGAAGAGAAGCAGGACGAGCTTGGCAAGGTCATGATGGGCGTGGTCCGCCCGAGGGCAGAGCCATGACTT
TTTTAGCCGCTAAAACGGCCGGGGGGTGCGCGTGATTGCCAAGCACGTCCCCATGCGCTCCATCAAGAAG
AGGCACTTCGAGCTGTAAGTACATCACCGACGAGCAAGGCAAGACGATCGAGCTCTAGGAGTGCGGTTGG
AACGTTGGCCCAGCCAGATACTCCCGATCACGAGCAGGACGCCGATGATTTGAAGCGCACTCAGCGTCTG
ATCCAAGAACAACCATCCTAGCAACACGGCGGTCCCCGGGCTGAGAAAGCCCAGTAAGGAAACAACTGTA
GGTTCGAGTCGCGAGATCCCCCGGAACCAAAGGAAGTAGGTTAAACCCGCTCCGATCAGGCCGAGCCACG
CCAGGCCGAGAACATTGGTTCCTGTAGGCATCGGGATTGGCGGATCAAACACTAAAGCTACTGGAACGAG
CAGAAGTCCTCCGGCCGCCAGTTGCCAGGCGGTAAAGGTGAGCAGAGGCACGGGAGGTTGCCACTTGCGG
GTCAGCACGGTTCCGAACGCCATGGAAACCGCCCCCGCCAGGCCCGCTGCGACGCCGACAGGATCTAGCG
CTGCGTTTGGTGTCAACACCAACAGCGCCACGCCCGCAGTTCCGCAAATAGCCCCCAGGACCGCCATCAA
TCGTATCGGGCTACCTAGCAGAGCGGCAGAGATAAACACGACCATCAGCGGCTGCACAGCGCCTACCGTC
GCCGCGACCCCGCCCGGCAGGCGGTAGACCGAAATAAACAACAAGCTCCAGAATAGCGAAATATTAAGTG
CGCCGAGGATGAAGATGCGCATCCACCAGATTCCCGTTGGAATCTGTCGGACGATCATCACGAGCAATAA
ACCCGCCGGCAACGCCCGCAGCAGCATACCGGCGACCCCTCGGCCTCGCTGTTCGGGCTCCACGAAAACG
CCGGACAGATGCGCCTTGTGAGCGTCCTTGGGGCCGTCCTCCTGTTTGAAGACCGACAGCCCAATGATCT
CGCCGTCGATGTAGGCGCCGAATGCCACGGCATCTCGCAACCGTTCAGCGAACGCCTCCATGGGCTTTTT
CTCCTCGTGCTCGTAAACGGACCCGAACATCTCTGGAGCTTTCTTCAGGGCCGACAATCGGATCTCGCGG
AAATCCTGCACGTCGGCCGCTCCAAGCCGTCGAATCTGAGCCTTAATCACAATTGTCAATTTTAATCCTC
TGTTTATCGGCAGTTCGTAGAGCGCGCCGTGCGTCCCGAGCGATACTGAGCGAAGCAAGTGCGTCGAGCA
GTGCCCGCTTGTTCCTGAAATGCCAGTAAAGCGCTGGCTGCTGAACCCCCAGCCGGAACTGACCCCACAA
GGCCCTAGCGTTTGCAATGCACCAGGTCATCATTGACCCAGGCGTGTTCCACCAGGCCGCTGCCTCGCAA
CTCTTCGCAGGCTTCGCCGACCTGCTCGCGCCACTTCTTCACGCGGGTGGAATCCGATCCGCACATGAGG
CGGAAGGTTTCCAGCTTGAGCGGGTACGGCTCCCGGTGCGAGCTGAAATAGTCGAACATCCGTCGGGCCG
TCGGCGACAGCTTGCGGTACTTCTCCCATATGAATTTCGTGTAGTGGTCGCCAGCAAACAGCACGACGAT
TTCCTCGTCGATCAGGACCTGGCAACGGGACGTTTTCTTGCCACGGTCCAGGACGCGGAAGCGGTGCAGC
AGCGACACCGATTCCAGGTGCCCAACGCGGTCGGACGTGAAGCCCATCGCCGTCGCCTGTAGGCGCGACA
GGCATTCCTCGGCCTTCGTGTAATACCGGCCATTGATCGACCAGCCCAGGTCCTGGCAAAGCTCGTAGAA
CGTGAAGGTGATCGGCTCGCCGATAGGGGTGCGCTTCGCGTACTCCAACACCTGCTGCCACACCAGTTCG
TCATCGTCGGCCCGCAGCTCGACGCCGGTGTAGGTGATCTTCACGTCCTTGTTGACGTGGAAAATGACCT
TGTTTTGCAGCGCCTCGCGCGGGATTTTCTTGTTGCGCGTGGTGAACAGGGCAGAGCGGGCCGTGTCGTT
TGGCATCGCTCGCATCGTGTCCGGCCACGGCGCAATATCGAACAAGGAAAGCTGCATTTCCTTGATCTGC
TGCTTCGTGTGTTTCAGCAACGCGGCCTGCTTGGCCTCGCTGACCTGTTTTGCCAGGTCCTCGCCGGCGG
TTTTTCGCTTCTTGGTCGTCATAGTTCCTCGCGTGTCGATGGTCATCGACTTCGCCAAACCTGCCGCCTC
CTGTTCGAGACGACGCGAACGCTCCACGGCGGCCGATGGCGCGGGCAGGGCAGGGGGAGCCAGTTGCACG
CTGTCGCGCTCGATCTTGGCCGTAGCTTGCTGGACCATCGAGCCGACGGACTGGAAGGTTTCGCGGGGCG
CACGCATGACGGTGCGGCTTGCGATGGTTTCGGCATCCTCGGCGGAAAACCCCGCGTCGATCAGTTCTTG
CCTGTATGCCTTCCGGTCAAACGTCCGATTCATTCACCCTCCTTGCGGGATTGCCCCGACTCACGCCGGG
GCAATGTGCCCTTATTCCTGATTTGACCCGCCTGGTGCCTTGGTGTCCAGATAATCCACCTTATCGGCAA
TGAAGTCGGTCCCGTAGACCGTCTGGCCGTCCTTCTCGTACTTGGTATTCCGAATCTTGCCCTGCACGAA
TACCAGCGACCCCTTGCCCAAATACTTGCCGTGGGCCTCGGCCTGAGAGCCAAAACACTTGATGCGGAAG
AAGTCGGTGCGCTCCTGCTTGTCGCCGGCATCGTTGCGCCACTCTTCATTAACCGCTATATCGAAAATTG
CTTGCGGCTTGTTAGAATTGCCATGACGTACCTCGGTGTCACGGGTAAGATTACCGATAAACTGGAACTG
ATTATGGCTCATATCGAAAGTCTCCTTGAGAAAGGAGACTCTAGTTTAGCTAAACATTGGTTCCGCTGTC
AAGAACTTTAGCGGCTAAAATTTTGCGGGCCGCGACCAAAGGTGCGAGGGGCGGCTTCCGCTGTGTACAA
CCAGATATTTTTCACCAACATCCTTCGTCTGCTCGATGAGCGGGGCATGACGAAACATGAGCTGTCGGAG
AGGGCAGGGGTTTCAATTTCGTTTTTATCAGACTTAACCAACGGTAAGGCCAACCCCTCGTTGAAGGTGA
TGGAGGCCATTGCCGACGCCCTGGAAACTCCCCTACCTCTTCTCCTGGAGTCCACCGACCTTGACCGCGA
GGCACTCGCGGAGATTGCGGGTCATCCTTTCAAGAGCAGCGTGCCGCCCGGATACGAACGCATCAGTGTG
GTTTTGCCGTCACATAAGGCGTTTATCGTAAAGAAATGGGGCGACGACACCCGAAAAAAGCTGCGTGGAA
GGCTCTGACGCCAAGGGTTAGGGCTTGCACTTCCTTCTTTAGCCGCTAAAACGGCCCCTTCTCTGCGGGC
CGTCGGCTCGCGCATCATATCGACATCCTCAACGGAAGCCGTGCCGCGAATGGCATCGGGCGGGTGCGCT
TTGACAGTTGTTTTCTATCAGAACCCCTACGTCGTGCGGTTCGATTAGCTGTTTGTCTTGCAGGCTAAAC
ACTTTCGGTATATCGTTTGCCTGTGCGATAATGTTGCTAATGATTTGTTGCGTAGGGGTTACTGAAAAGT
GAGCGGGAAAGAAGAGTTTCAGACCATCAAGGAGCGGGCCAAGCGCAAGCTGGAACGCGACATGGGTGCG
GACCTGTTGGCCGCGCTCAACGACCCGAAAACCGTTGAAGTCATGCTCAACGCGGACGGCAAGGTGTGGC
ACGAACGCCTTGGCGAGCCGATGCGGTACATCTGTGACATGCGGCCCAGCCAGTCGCAGGCGATTATAGA
AACGGTGGCCGGATTCCACGGCAAAGAGGTCACGCGGCATTCGCCCATCCTGGAAGGCGAGTTCCCATTG
GATGGCAGCCGCTTTGCCGGCCAATTGCCGCCGGTCGTGGCCGCGCCAACCTTTGCGATCCGCAAGCGCG
CGGTCGCCATCTTCACGCTGGAACAGTACGTCGAGGCGGGCATCATGACCCGCGAGCAATACGAGGTCAT
TAAAAGCGCCGTCGCGGCGCATCGAAACATCCTCGTCATTGGCGGTACTGGCTCGGGCAAGACCACGCTC
GTCAACGCGATCATCAATGAAATGGTCGCCTTCAACCCGTCTGAGCGCGTCGTCATCATCGAGGACACCG
GCGAAATCCAGTGCGCCGCAGAGAACGCCGTCCAATACCACACCAGCATCGACGTCTCGATGACGCTGCT
GCTCAAGACAACGCTGCGTATGCGCCCCGACCGCATCCTGGTCGGTGAGGTACGTGGCCCCGAAGCCCTT
GATCTGTTGATGGCCTGGAACACCGGGCATGAAGGAGGTGCCGCCACCCTGCACGCAAACAACCCCAAAG
CGGGCCTGAGCCGGCTCGCCATGCTTATCAGCATGCACCCGGATTCACCGAAACCCATTGAGCCGCTGAT
TGGCGAGGCGGTTCATGTGGTCGTCCATATCGCCAGGACCCCTAGCGGCCGTCGAGTGCAAGAAATTCTC
GAAGTTCTTGGTTACGAGAACGGCCAGTACATCACCAAAACCCTGTAAGGAGTATTTCCAATGACAACGG
CTGTTCCGTTCCGTCTGACCATGAATCGCGGCATTTTGTTCTACCTTGCCGTGTTCTTCGTTCTCGCTCT
CGCGTTATCCGCGCATCCGGCGATGGCC
[234 nt withheld, positions 8919-9152]
GCCGAAATCGCGGCCCTCGGCAACGGGGCGCTGCACCAGGTGCAAGTCGCGGCGGCGGATGCCGTGCGTG
CGGTAGCGGCTGGACGGCTCGCCTAATCATGGCTCTGCGCACGATCCCCATCCGTCGCGCAGGCAACCGA
GAAAACCTGTTCATGGGTGGTGATCGTGAACTGGTGATGTTCTCGGGCCTGATGGCGTTTGCGCTGATTT
TCAGCGCCCAAGAGCTGCGGGCCACCGTGGTCGGTCTGATCCTGTGGTTCGGGGCGCTCTATGCGTTCCG
AATCATGGCGAAGGCCGATCCGAAGATGCGGTTCGTGTACCTGCGTCACCGCCGGTACAAGCCGTATTAC
CCGGCCCGCTCGACCCCGTTCCGCGAGAACACCAATAGCCAAGGGAAGCAATACCGATGATCCAAGCAAT
TGCGATTGCAATCGCGGGCCTCGGCGCGCTTCTGTTGTTCATCCTCTTTGCCCGCATCCGCGCGGTCGAT
GCCGAACTGAAACTGAAAAAGCATCGTTCCAAGGACGCCGGCCTGGCCGATCTGCTCAACTACGCCGCTG
TCGTCGATGACGGCGTAATCGTGGGCAAGAACGGCAGCTTTATGGCTGCCTGGCTGTACGAGGGCGATGA
CAACGCAAGCAGCACCGACCAGCAGCGCGAAGTAGTGTCCGCCCGCATCAACCAGGCCCTCGCGGGCCTG
GGAAGTGGGTGGATGATCCATGTGGACGCCGTGCGGCGTCCTGCTCCGAACTACGCGGAGCGGGGCCTGT
CGGCGTTCCCTGACCGTCTGACGGCAGCGATTGAAGAAGAGCGCCGGCGGCATTTCGAGAGCCTGGGAAC
GATGTACGAGGGCTATTTCGTCCTCACCTTGACCTGGTTCCCGCCGCTGCTCGCCCAGCGCAAGTTCGTC
GAGCTGATGTTTGACGACGACGCGACCGCACCGGATCGCAAGGCGCGCACGCGGGGCCTCATCGACCAAT
TCAAGCGTGACGTGCGCAGCATCGAGTCGCGCCTGTCGTCGGCCGTGTCGCTCACTCGCTTGAAGGGGCA
CAAGATCGTCAACGAGGACGGCACGACCGTCACGCATGACGACTTCCTGCGCTGGCTGCAATTCTGCGTG
ACGGGCCTGCACCATCCGGTGCAGCTCCCCAGCAACCCGATGTACCTGGACGCCCTGGTCGGCGGACAGG
AAATGTGGGGCGGGGTAGTGCCCAAGGTCGGCCGCAAGTTCGTCCAGGTGGTCGCTCTCGAAGGCTTCCC
CTTGGAGTCCTATCCCGGCATCCTGACGGCGCTCGGCGAGCTGCCCTGCGAGTATCGGTGGTCGAGCCGG
TTCATCTTCATGGACCAGCACGAAGCCGTGAAGCACCTCGACAAGTTCCGCAAGAAGTGGCGGCAGAAGA
TTCGCGGCTTCTTCGACCAGGTGTTCAACACGAACACCGGCCCGGTCGATCAGGACGCGCTTTCGATGGT
GGCCGATGCTGAGGCGGCCATTGCCGAAGTCAACAGCGGCATCGTGGCCGTGGGCTACTACACCAGCGTC
GTCGTGCTGATGGATGAGGACCGCACGCGCCTGGAAGCTGCGGCCCGCGATGTTGAAAAGGCCGTCAACC
GGTTGGGCTTTGCCGCGCGCATCGAGTCCATCAACACCCTGGACGCCTTCCTTGGTAGTTTGCCGGGCCA
CGGCGTGGAAAACGTCCGCCGGCCGCTCATCAACACGATGAACCTGGCCGACCTGCTGCCGACCAGCACC
ATCTGGACCGGCAACGCGAACGCGCCATGCCCGATGTACCCGCCGCTGTCGCCGGCGCTCATGCACTGCG
TCACGCAAGGATCAACGCCGTTCCGGCTGAACCTGCACGTGCGCGACCTCGGCCACACCTTTATGTTCGG
GCCGACCGGCGCAGGTAAATCGACGCACCTGGCGATCCTCGCCGCGCAGCTCCGTCGCTATGCCGGCATG
TCGATCTTCGCCTTTGACAAGGGCATGTCGATGTACCCGCTGGCCGCCGGCATCCGTGCGGCCACGAAGG
GCACCAGCGGCCTGCACTTCACCGTGGCGGCCGACGACGAACGCCTGGCGTTCTGCCCGTTGCAGTTCCT
GAGCACCAAGGGCGACCGTGCTTGGGCGATGGAGTGGATCGACACCATCCTGGCGTTGAACGGCGTCGAA
ACGACCCCGGCCCAGCGCAACGAAATCGGCAACGCGATCATGAGCATGCACGCCAGCGGCGCGCGCACGC
TCTCCGAGTTCAGCGTGACGATTCAGGATGAGGCGATCCGCGAGGCGATCCGCCAGTACACCGTCGATGG
CGCAATGGGCCATCTGCTCGACGCCGAAGAGGACGGCTTGGCGCTGTCCGACTTTACAGTGTTCGAGATC
GAAGAGCTGATGAACCTCGGCGAGAAATTCGCCCTGCCTGTGTTGCTCTACCTGTTCCGCCGTATCGAGC
GCGCCCTGACGGGCCAGCCGGCCGTCATCATCCTGGACGAAGCCTGGTTGATGCTCGGCCACCCGGCATT
CCGCGCGAAGATCAGGGAATGGCTCAAGGTGCTGCGTAAGGCCAACTGCCTTGTGCTGATGGCAACGCAG
AGCCTGTCCGACGCCGCCAACAGCGGCATCCTGGACGTGATCGTGGAATCGACCGCGACCAAGATTTTCC
TGCCGAATATTTACGCCAGGGATGAGGACACGGCGGCCCTGTACCGCCGCATGGGCCTGAACGCTCGCCA
GATCGAGATTCTGGCCCAGGCCGTTCCCAAGCGTCAGTACTACTACGTGTCGGAAAACGGCCGCCGTCTC
TACGACCTGGCACTTGGCCCGCTCGCGCTCGCGTTCGTCGGCGCATCCGACAAGGAATCCGTCGCCATCA
TCAAGAACCTGGAAGCCAAGTTCGGCGACCAGTGGGTGGATGAATGGCTGCGTGGCCGGGGCCTCGCCCT
TGATGAATACCTGGAGGCAGCATGAGTTTTGCAGACACGATCAAGGGCTTGATCTTCAAGAAGAAGCCCG
CAACGGCCGCAGCAGCGGCGACGCCGGCCGCGACCGGCCCGCAAACCGACAACCCGTACCTGACGGCGCG
GCGCACCTGGAACGACCACGTTGGTTCCGTTGTGTCGCAAAAGCAGACCTGGCAGGTTGTCGGCATCCTT
TCGCTGATGATCGTCCTCGCGGCGGTCGGCGGCATCATCCACATCGGCAGCCAGTCGAAGTTCGTGCCCT
ATGTCTACGAGGTAGACAAGCTCGGGCAGACGGCCGCCGTGGGGCCGATGACCAGGGCGTCGAAAGCCGA
TCCGCGTGTCATTCACGCCTCGGTGGCTGAGTTCGTCGGCGATGCTCGCCTGGTGACGCCGGACGTAGCT
TTGCAGCGCAAGGCCGTCTACCGCCTCTATGCCAAGCTCGGGCCGAATGACCCGGCCACCGCCAAGATGA
ACGAATGGCTCAACGGCACCGCCGACGCCAGCCCGTTCGCTCGCGCGGCCGTCGAAACGGTCAGCACCGA
AATCACTTCCGTAATCCCGCAGACGCCCGACACCTGGCAGGTCGATTGGGTCGAGACGACGCGCGACAGG
CAAGGCGTGGTGAAAGGCCAGCCCGTGCGCATGCGGGCCTTGGTGACGGTCTACGTCGTCGAGCCGACGG
CGGACACCAAGGAAGAACAACTGCGAAACAACCCGGCCGGGATCTACGTCCGGGACTTCTCCTGGTCGAG
ACTTCTGTGAGGCACTGAATTATGAAAAAGGAACTGTTTGCTTTGGTCCTGGCCGCGTCCGTTAGCGTGC
CTGCATTTGCCGCCGATCCCGGCGCGGACCTGACTGACCTCTATTTTTCCGGCAAGAACCCGGAGCTGAC
CGCGCAAGAGCGGGCGGCCATCGCCATCGCCAAGAAGTGGGAGGCGGGTACCGCCGGCATGCGGCCGGTG
GCCGGCCCCGGTGGTTCGGTGCGCTTCCTGTTCGGCGCGCAGCAGCCGAGCATCGTATGCGCCGTGCTGC
AAGTGTGCGACGTGGCCCTGCAACCCGGCGAGCAAGTCAACTCGATCAACCTGGGCGACACCGCCCGTTG
GACGGTCGAGCCGGCCATTACCGGCAGCGGCGCGAACGAAACCCAGCACCTCATCATCAAGCCGATGGAT
GTGGGCCTGGAAACCAGCCTGGTCGTGACCACGGACCGCCGCAGCTACCACATGCGCCTGCGCTCGCATC
GCACGCAGTACATGCCGCAGGTGTCGTTCACCTACCCGGAAGATGCCCTTGCGAAGTGGGACGCCATCAA
GAACCGCGAACAGCGGGATCGCGTCGAGAAAACCATTCCGCAGACCGGCGAGTACCTGGGCAACCTGAGC
TTCAACTACTCCGTCAGCGGGTCCACGTCGTGGAAGCCGGTGCGCGTCTACAACGACGGCAAGAAAACCA
TCATCCAGATGCCGCACTCGATGGAACAGACCGAAGCGCCGACGCTCCTGGTCGTTCGCAGGGAGGGCGG
CCTGTTCTCCGACGATGAAACGGTGATGGTCAACTACCGGGTCCAGGGCGACCGCTACATCGTCGATACG
ATTTTCGACAAGGCCATCCTCATCGCGGGCGTGGGCAGCAGCCAGGACCGCGTGACCATTTCAAGGGGGA
ACTAAACCATGCGTAAGATTCTGACCGTCATCGCACTCGCGGCCACGTTGGCCGGCTGCGCGACCTCCAA
GTACGGCAGCTTCGTCCAGGACGCGCCGGCCGCCTACAACCAGACCATTGCGACCGACGCGGTGAAGCAG
CTCGTCAAGCTCTACCCGCCGGCGCAAACCAAGCTGGAATTGCAGCAGGCTACGCCCGATCCGTTCGGCA
TTGCCCTGGTCACTGACCTTCGCGCCCAGGGCTATGCTGTCATGGAGTACAAGCCCGACGGCAACGCGGC
CGCAGCTCCGGCTGCTGCGTCCTCGGCCGCTGCGAAGCCGGCAACGCCGCAAGCCCAGGGCGGCTATCCG
CTGCGCTACGTGCTGGACCAATTCAGCGACAGCAACCTGTATCGCCTGACCGTCATGGTCGGCTCTCAAT
CGCTCACGCGCGCCTACCTCGCCCAAAACAACACGATGGTCCCGGCCGGCGCATGGGTTCGGAAGGAGTA
AGCCAATGAGCGAAGATCAAATGGCACCGGACGCATCGCCAGATGCGGTCAAGCCGAAAAGCGGGGTTCG
CCGCGTCAACAACATGCCGATGTACCTCATCGGCGGTGTGCTCGGCATCTTCCTGCTGGTGATGGCCCTG
GTTGCTGCGGATCGCGCTGCGCAGCAGAACCAGCCGGGAGCTGCGAAGGCTGAGAAGGCCGGCAGCACCA
GCATGTTTGCCGACGAAATTGCCGGCAAACAGCAGGACGGCATCATCAAGGCCAAGCCGCTGGAGATTCC
GCCGGAACAAACCGCCCAGCAACCGACGACGGAGCTGACGCCAGCCCCGGCGCAGGGAACGACTATCACG
GTCGCACGGCCCGAGAACCTGGACCAGCCCCCGACGCCGCCGCAGGGTGCGCGCAACGAGGACCTGGACC
GCATCCGCATGGCGAAGTTGCAGATGCTGGAAGAGGCGATCAAGGCCAAGACGACGGTGCGCATCGACGC
GCCGCGCAGCCAGGGCAGCGCCGGCGGCGGTGCTCCGCAGGGCCGCGAGGAAACCCTTGCGCGCATCCAG
GAGCTGCGTCGGCAGGCTGAGAACGCCCGCGCCACCGATCCGACCGCCGCCTATCAGGCCGCGCTTGCGC
AGGCTCGCACGATGGGCGGCGCGGCAGGGGGTGGCGGTATGGGCGGCTCGGGTGCGCCGACCCTCGTGCA
GACCTCGAACCGCAGTGGTGGCGGCGCTGGCTATGGGTCGTTCGACAACCGCAGCGAGGGCGACCGTTGG
CGGCTCGACTCCCAGCCGGAAGCACCTGCAACGCCCTATGTGCTGCGCGCTGGCTTCGTCGTTCCGGCTA
CGCTTATCTCGGGCATCAACTCCGATCTGCCAGGCCAAATCATGGCCCAGGTATCGCAGTCGGTGTACGA
CACGGCGACCGGCAAGCACATGCTCATCCCCCAAGGCTCGCGCCTGGTGGGCAGCTACTCGAACGATGTG
GCCTACGGGCAGAAGCGCGTTCTGGTGGCATGGCAGCGCATCATCTTCCCCGACGGCAAGGCAATGGACA
TTGGGGCCATGCCGGGCGGCGATAGCGCTGGGTATGCAGGCTTCAACGACAAGGTCAACAACTACTACTT
CCGCACCTTCGCATCGGCATTCCTCATGTCGGGCGTCGTTGCGGGCATCAGCTTGAGTCAGGACCGTGGC
AACAGCAACAGCGGTTACGGACGACAAGACGCGGGTTCCGCGATGAGTGAAGCGTTGGGTCAACAGCTCG
GCCAAGTAACGGCGCAGATGATCGCCAAAAACTTGAATATCGCGCCGACGCTGGAAATCCGTCCGGGCTA
TCGCTTCAACGTCATTGTCACGAAAGACATGACGTTTTCTAAGCCCTACCAGGCGTTTGACTATTAACTC
CAAGGAGTAACTTATGAAGAAGCTCGCTAAGAATGTTTTAGCCGCTAAAGTAGCTCTGGTGCTGGCCCTC
TCGGTCGGCACCTTGGCGGTCACGCCTGCGCAAGCGGGCATTCCGGTCATCGACGGCACCAACCTGTCAC
AAACCACTGTCACCGCGATTCAGCAGGTTGCGCAGGTCCAGAAGCAAATCGAGGAATACCGGACGCAGTT
GCAGCAGTACGAAAACATGCTGCAAAACACGGTGGCCCCGGCCGCCTACGTGTGGGACCAGGCGCAGTCC
ACCATCAACGGCCTGATGAGCGCCGTTGATACCCTGAACTACTACAAGAACCAGGCGGGCAGCATCGACG
CTTACCTGGGCAAGTTCAAGGACGTGTCCTACTACAAGGGGTCGCCGTGCTTCTCCCTGTCGGGCTGCTC
GGAAAGCGAGCGCAAGGCGATGGAAGAGAACCGCCGCCTGGCGTCCGAATCGCAGAAAAAGGCCAACGAT
GCGCTGTTCCGTGGCCTCGATCAGCAGCAGAGCAACCTCAAGTCCGACGCCGCCACGCTGGAGCAATTGA
AGGGCAAGGCGACGACGGCGCAGGGCCAGTTGGAAGCCCTCGGCTACGCCAACCAGTTCGCCAGCCAGCA
GGCCAACCAGCTCATGCAAATCCGTGGCCTTCTGCTTGCGCAGCAGAACGCCATCGCCACGCAGATGCAG
GCCCAGCAGGACCGGCAGGCCCAGCAGGACGCTGCGGGCGCGAAGCTGCGCGAGGGTTCGTACCGCGCAA
GCCCGTCTAAGACCTGGTGAGGGGAGGCGCGATGAAGAAATCCAACTTCATCGCAGTTGCCGCGCTGGCC
GCCGTCATGGCGGCCAGCCTGGCAGGCTGCGACAACAAGCCCGACACCGACAAGCTGACCTGCGCCGATC
TGCCGAAGGTCACGGATGCCGCTCAACGCGCGGAGCTGTTGAAGAAGTGCCCGCGCGGAGAACCGGGAGG
CTTCAAGCCCAGCGAAAAGAAAGAGTGGTGATGACGTATGAAAATCCAGACTAGAGCTGCCGCGCTCGCG
GTCCTGATGCTGGCCTTGATGCCGGTAGCGGCATACGCCCAAATCGACAATTCGGGCATCCTCGACAACG
TATTGCAGCGCTACCAGAACGCCGCGAGCGGCTGGGCCACTGTCGTCCAGAACGCCGCAACCTGGCTGTT
CTGGACCTTGACCGTGATTAGCATGGTCTGGACCTTCGGCATGATGGCACTGCGCAAGGCCGACATTGGC
GAGTTCTTCGCCGAGTTCGTGCGGTTCACCATCTTCACCGGCTTCTTCTGGTGGCTGCTGACCAACGGCC
CGAATTTCGCGTCGTCCATCTATGCGTCCCTGCGGCAGATTGCAGGCCAGGCAACGGGGTTGGGGCAGGG
GCTTTCGCCGTCCGGCATCGTCGATGTTGGCTTCGAGATTTTCTTCAAGGTGATGGACGAAACCTCGTAC
TGGTCGCCGGTCGATAGCTTCGTCGGTGCCTCGTTGGCGGCCGCCATCCTCTGCATCCTGGCCCTGGTCG
GCGTGAATATGCTTCTGCTCCTGGCGTCCGGATGGATTCTTGCCTACGGCGGTGTGTTCTTCCTGGGCTT
CGGCGGCTCGCGCTGGACCTCGGACATGGCGATCAACTACTACAAGACCGTCCTCGGGGTCGCCGCGCAG
CTCTTCGCAATGGTGCTGCTCGTAGGCATCGGCAAGACCTTCCTCGATGACTACTACAGCCGCATGAGCG
AAGGCATCAACTTCAAGGAACTTGGAGTGATGCTGATCGTCGGCCTGATCCTGCTCGTTCTGGTCAACAA
GGTGCCGCAGCTCATCGCCGGCATCATCACCGGCGCGAGCGTCGGCGGTGCTGGTATCGGCCAGTTCGGC
GCTGGCACGCTCGTCGGTGCGGCCGCGACGGCCGGCGCGGCAATCGCAACTGGCGGCGCATCTATCGCGG
CCGGCGCTGCGGCGGCGGCCGGTGGCGCGCAGGCCATCATGGCGGCCGCGTCGAAGGCCAGCGATAACGT
CTCTGCCGGCACTGACATTCTGTCGAGCATGATGGGCGGCGGCGGTGGCGGCGGCGGTGGTAGCGCCGGC
ACCAGCGGCGGCGACGGCGGCGGCTCGGGTGGCGGCGGTGGCTCGGGCGGCGGTGAAACCCCGATGGCCT
CGGCCGCCGGCGACAACAGCAGCGGCGCACGCGGCGGCAGTTCGGGCGGCGGCTCGGGTGGTGGCCGTTC
GTCTGGCGGTATCGGTGCCACGGCGGCCAAGGGCGGCCGGATCGCGGCCGATACCGTCGCCAACCTGGCG
AAAGGTGCCGGCTCGATTGCCAAGGCCAAGGCCGGCGAAATGCGCGCATCGGCCCAGGAACGCATCGGCG
ATACCGTAGGCGGCAAGATCGCGCAGGCAATTCGCGGCGCGGGTGCGGCGGCGCAGACCGCTGCAACCGT
CGCCGATAGCAACAGCCAGGCGCAGGAACAACCTGCACCGGCACCCGCACCGTCGTTCGACGACAACAGC
CTTTCCGCAAGCAACAACAGGGAAGCGGCCGCCGACGCGGATTCCGAAGTGGCGAGCTTCGTCAACAAGC
CCGCCCAATCCTGAAACGACTCTTAGGAGCTACGACCATGCAACTGAAAAAAGCGTTCTCGTCGGCCGCC
CTGGTGGTGGCCTTGGGCCTCGGCGCAACTGGCTCGGCCAGCGCGCAAGACGTGCTGACGGGCGATACCC
GCCTGGCCTGCGAGGCCATTCTGTGCCTGTCCACGGGCAGCCGGCCCAGCGAGTGCAGCCCGTCGCTCTC
GCGGTACTTCGGCATCCACAAGCGCAAGCTGTCGGACACGCTCAAGGCGCGGCTGAACTTCCTCAACCTC
TGCCCGGTATCGAACCAGACGCCGGAAATGCAGACGCTCGTTTCCTCGATTTCGCGCGGGGCCGGGCGCT
GCGATGCGTCCTCGCTGAACTCCGTGCTGCGTGAGTGGCGGAGCTGGGACGACCAGTTCTACATCGGCAA
CCGCCTGCCGGACTACTGCGCGGCCTACACCGGCCATGCCTATACCGACTTCAACACGACCGCGCCGCGC
TACGTCGGCACGCCGGAAGAGGGCGGCTATTGGATCGAGGCGGCCGACTACGACCGCGCGCTCAAGGAGT
ACGAGGCGAAGCTGAAAGAGCGGCAGCAGCAGTACGGTCGCTATGGCAGCGACGCCTACCGTCGGTTCGA
GCGGTAAGGGGAGGGGATAGCGATGCCGTTTGCCAAGCTGCTGGCACGGAACGCTCTGCCGGTGGTCGCC
CTGGTGGCGGCCACTGGCTTCGGTGCGGCGGATGCGACCGCCGCACGGCTCTTCCCCGATCTGTCGGAAC
AGATGGAAGAGCGCGTTGTGTGCTCGGTGTCTGCGGCCGCGAAGTACGAGATTCCGGCCAACATTCTTCT
CGCCATTCGGGAAAAGGAGGGCGGCAAGCCGGGCCAGTGGGTCAAGAACACCAATGGCACCTATGACGTG
GGCGAGCTGCAATTCAACACCGCCTACCTGGGCGACCTGGCGAAGTATGGGATCACGGCCCAGGACGTTG
CTGCGGCAGGCTGCTATCCCTATGACCTGGCGGCCTGGCGGTTGCGCGGGCACATTCGCAACGACAGGGG
CGATCTGTGGACACGCGCCGCTAACTATCACTCGCGCACGCCGTCGAAGAACGCGATCTATCGCGCCGAT
CTGATGGTGAAGGCCGACAAGTGGGCGAAGTGGCTGGATGCGCGTTTCGTCACCGTCAACTATGGCCCCA
GCTCGCCGGCGCAGCCGGCAGGGAAGGGGACCACACTTGCGGCCGCTGATACGTCGGCAGCAGCGCCGGC
CGAAGCGCAGCCGATGAAGCAAGGCCGGATCACCCGCACCAGCCTCCGCAGCTCGGGTTACGTACCCCGG
CAGCTCATCATCAACAACACGCCATAAGGAGGAACGGCCGTTTAGCGGCTAAAGCCTATGGGCATTCGCA
ACCTGACGCAGCGATACATGAACGGGGCCAGGGCCTACGCGGCCTGGGCGGCATCGCAGGCGAAAGCGCC
GTTTGATCTTCTGGTACTGGGCATCGGGCCTGTCATCGTCTTTGGCCTGGTCGCGCATACGCTGCTCGCG
TTCCTGCCCACATGGGCCATGTACGCCGCCGGCGCTCTGCTGGTCCTCGCGGCCCTGCCTTTGGCGCTGC
ACGTCCTCCGGGAATACGCGCTGCGCTATGGGCGCAAATAGCGCCCTGCAGGGCGTTCTTACTCCAAGGG
GGAGGGCATGAATACACGCGCCATGAACGACGCCAGCGGCCGGGCCTCGCTGCCTGCCATGGTGATCGCC
GACGGCACCATTGAAGCCTTGAAGTGGCTCGCCTTGCTTGCCATGACCGGGGATCACGTCAACAAGTACC
TGTTCAACGGTACGCTGCCATATCTGTTCGAGGCGGGGCGCTTGGCCCTGCCTCTTTTCGTTTTCGTCCT
GGCGTACAACCTCGCCCGCCCGGGCGCGCTCGAGCGCGGTTTGTACGGGCGAGCGATGAAACGCCTGTTG
GCCTTCGGCCTGGTCGCCTCGGTCCCGTTCATTGCGTTGGGTGGAGTGGTGGGCGGATGGTGGCCGCTGA
ACGTCATGTTCACGCTGTTGGCCGCAACCGCGATGCTCTACCTGGTCGAGCGCGGCCGCTCGGTCGCTCC
TATAGCGCTGTTCGTCGTGGCCGGCGGCCTGGTCGAGTTCTGTTGGCCGGCGCTGCTGCTGGCCGCGTCT
GTCTGGTTGTACCTCAAGCGCCCGACGTGGGCGGCCGCGTTGATGGCGCTGCTGTCTTGCGCGTCCCTGT
GGTACATCAATGGCAACCTTTGGGCGCTTGCTATTGTGCCCCTGGTGATCGTCGCCGCCGGCGTCGATCT
TCGTGTCCCGCGCCTGCGCTGGGCCTTTTACACGTACTACCCGCTGCATCTTGCCGCTCTTTGGCTGATC
CGCATTCCGATGCGCGAGGCGGGCTACTTGTTTTTCACCTGACCTTTGAGATTCCAATATGCAATTGCTC
AAGAAATGCACCATCGCGGCCCTGCCGCTGCTCGCCCTGTCCGGCTGCGCACTGCTGAACATCCCCATGC
CGACGCCGCCCGGTTCGACCCCGCCGGAAATGCTGACCGTGCCAGTGGCGCAAATCTGCCGCGACGCTGA
CAAGAACCCTGTTCGGGCAACGGAGCTGTACGGCAAGAAAGGGTTGTCGGCCACCGGCAAGGTGCAGGTG
ATTTCCGAAGGCTTCAAGCCTCGCTATCGGGTGCTGCTGCGCGCTGGCAGCGCCTCGGTCCATGCTGGGA
CCGATAACCAGCTCGCCATCAAGTCGGTTTCCACCGGCCAGACCACGCGCGTCACTGGCACCGTGAAGGA
CGTGTCCTACGACCATAACGGCTGCTCGATCTCGCTTGACGATGCGAAGTTCTACTGAGGGGAGGGCGGC
GGATGCTGACACGGTTGAAGGGCTTCCTTGCTCGTCGCCGCGAGTTGAAGGAACTGGATGTGTCCGTGGT
GAGCCGGCCCCGGCCGGCTCCGGCGGAATTGGTCCAGGTTGATGCACGCGAGGCCGTTTGGCGCGTGCCG
GTGCCCGGCCAGGCCGACCGCTTCATGTCGGCCAAGCCTGGCGCGATCAACGATGAAATGTTCGTGGTTC
GGGTGGACACCGAAGCGTTCTATCGGGCTTGGCTGCGCAGCAGCTCGACGGGCCGCGAAACGCGGTCGGA
CAACTGCCCGCTGCGCTCGGAAATGCCGCAGGACTACAAGTTCAAGCACGCCGTCCAGGGCTTCGCGCAC
GGCAGGGAAAATCCTGTGCCGCTGGCCTTCGCCGGCGCGCACCAGGAGCGCCACCGGGTGGACATTGGTT
TCAGCAACGGGGTCACGCGCTCGTTCTGGCTGATTGCCAACAAGGCTCCGTCGTTCCCGATCCAGGTCCA
CGGCCGGGAGTCGGCCGAGCTGCTGAACAAGGTTTGCGGCCTCGATCCTGCGCCGCTGTCGTTCACGGAA
CTGTTCGCGCAGGCCCAACGCCAGGCTCCGCAGGTCGCCACACCGGCCCGGCCTGCGCCGGCAGCGGCCA
CCCGGCCAGCTCCCAAGGTGCAGCCACGCCCCGGCCGAAGCGGCCCGCGCAAAGGCCGCGGACTCTGACT
ACAACCGTGCGCAAGGCGCATTAGGGAGGATGTATGTATGTAATCGCCTGCGGCATCGTTGCCGGCTTGG
CGGCTGCGGTGGCCCTGTTGGGCTTCACGCCGATGATGGAGGCGCTTGCCGCCGGCGAACGCCGCAAGGC
ACTCGCGCAATGGACGCGGACGATGTTCCTGGTGCTGCTGCCTGTCGTGCTGATGTGCGCGCCCATCGGG
TCCAGCATTTACGACGCCGTGCAAGCGGACGCTGGCAAGCCCATCGCTTTCCACAACGGCCGGATCACGG
TCGTCATGGCCCTGGTCGGCAGCTTGGCCGTTGTCCTGGTCGCGGCTGCGCGTGCGGTGGTCAACCGCAA
GCATGCCAGCTTCTGGTTCGTCGGCTGGGTGATGGCGTCGGTTTTGGCCGGCGGCGTCGGCGCGATCGCC
AGCGCGAAGCAACTGGCGTTCCTCGGCGAACATAGCGGCATGGTGGCCTTCGGCTTCTTCCGCGACCAGG
TGAAGGACATGCACTGCGATGCGGACGTGATCCTGGCCCGGTGGGATGAAAAGGCGAACTCGCCGGTGGT
CTACCGCTGCCCGAAGGCGTACCTGCTCAACAGGTTCGCATCCGCGCCCTTCGTGCCCTGGCCGGACTAC
ACCGAGGGGGAAAGCGAGGATCTAGGTAGGGCGCTCGCAGCGGCCCTGCGGGACGCGAAAAGGTGAGAAA
AGCCGGGCACTGCCCGGCTTTATTTTTGCTGCTGCGCGTTCCAGGCCGCCCACACTCGTTTGACCTGGCT
CGGGCTGCATCCGACCAGCTTGGCCGTCTTGGCAATGCTCGATCCGCCGGAGCGAAGCGTGATGATGCGG
TCGTGCATGCCGGCGTCACGTTTGCGGCCGGTGTAGCGGCCGGCGGCCTTCGCCAACTGGACACCCTGAC
GTTGACGCTCGCGCCGATCCTCGTAGTCGTCGCGGGCCATCTGCAAGGCGAGCTTCAAAAGCATGTCCTG
GACGGATTCCAGAACGATTTTCGCCACTCCGTTCGCCTCGGCGGCCAGCTCCGACAGGTCCACCACGCCA
GGCACGGCCAGCTTGGCCCCTTTGGCCCGGATCGACGCAACCAGGCGCTCGGCCTCGGCCAACGGCAAGC
GGCTGATGCGGTCGATCTTCTCCGCAACGACGACTTCACCAGGTTGCAGGTCCGCGATCATGCGCAGCAG
CTCGGGCCGGTCGGCGCGTGCGCCGGACGCCTTCTCGCGGTAGATGCCGGCGACGTAGTACCCGGCGGCC
CGCGTGGCCGCTACAAGGCTCTCCTGGCGTTCAAGATTCTGCTCGTCCGTACTGGCGCGCAGGTAGATGC
GGGCGACCTTCAACCTTCGTCCCTCCGGTTGTTGCTCTCGCGTCGCCATTTCCACGGCTCGACGGCGTGC
GGATCGGACCAGAGGCCGACGCGCTTGCCTCGCGCCTCCTGTTCGAGCCGCAGCATTTCAGGGTCGGCCG
CGCGGCCGTGGAAGCGATAGGCCCACGCCATGCCCTGGTGAACCATCGCGGCGTTGACGTTGCGCGGCTG
CGGCGGCCGGCTGGCCAGCTCCATGTTGACCCACACGGTGCCCAGCGTGCGGCCGTAACGGTCGGTGTCC
TTCTCGTCGACCAGGACGTGCCGGCGGAACACCATGCCGGCCAGCGCCTGGCGCGCACGTTCGCCGAAGG
CTTGCCGCTTTTCCGGCGCGTCAATGTCCACCAGGCGCACGCGCACCGGCTGCTTGTCTACCAGCACGTC
GATGGTGTCGCCGTCGATGATGCGCACGACCTCGCCGCGCAGCTCGGCCCATGCCGGCGAGGCAACGACC
AGGACGGCCAGCGCGGCAGCGGCGCGCAGCATGGCGTAGCTTCGGCGCTTCATGCGTGGCCCCATTGCTG
ATGATCGGGGTACGCCAGGTGCAGCACTGCATCGAAATTGGCCTTGCAGTAGCCGTCCAGCGCCACCCGC
GAGCCGAACGCCGGCGAAAGGTACTCGACCAGGCCGGGCCGGTCGCGGACCTCGCGCCCCAGGACGTGGA
TGCGCCGGCCGCGTGTGCCGTCGGGTCCAGGCACGAAGGCCAGCGCCTCGATGTTGAAGTCGATGGATAG
AAGTTGTCGGTAGTGCTTGGCCGCCCTCATCGCGTCCCCCTTGGTCAAATTGGGTATACCCATTTGGGCC
TAGTCTAGCCGGCATGGCGCATTACAGCAATACGCAATTTAAATGCGCCTAGCGCATTTTCCCGACCTTA
ATGCGCCTCGCGCTGTAGCCTCACGCCCACATATGTGCTAATGTGGTTACGTGTATTTTATGGAGGTTAT
CCAATGAGCCGCCTGACAATCGACATGACGGACCAGCAGCACCAGAGCCTGAAAGCCCTGGCCGCCTTGC
AGGGCAAGACCATTAAGCAATACGCCCTCGAACGTCTGTTCCCCGGTGACGCTGATGCCGATCAGGCATG
GCAGGAACTGAAAACCATGCTGGGGAACCGCATCAACGATGGGCTTGCCGGCAAGGTGTCCACCAAGAGC
GTCGGCGAAATTCTTGATGAAGAACTCAGCGGGGATCGCGCTTGACGGCCTACATCCTCACGGCTGAGGC
CGAAGCCGATCTACGCGGCATCATCCGCTACACGCGCCGGGAGTGGGGCGCGGCGCAGGTGCGCCGCTAT
ATCGCTAAGCTGGAACAGGGCATAGCCAGGCTTGCCGCAGGCGAAGGCCCGTTTAAGGACATGAGCGAAC
TCTTTCCCGCGCTGCGGATGGCCCGCTGCGAACACCACTACGTTTTTTGCCTGCCGCGTGCGGGCGAACC
CGCGTTGGTCGTGGCGATCCTGCATGAGCGCATGGACCTCATGACGCGACTTGCCGACAGGCTCAAGGGC
TGATTTCAGCCGCTAAAAATCGCGCCACTCACAACGTCCTGATGGCGTACTTACCCAAAGAACAGCTAGG
AGAATCATTTATGCTCAGCACACTTCCACAAGCTCATGCAACTTTCTTGAACCGCATCCGCGATGCGGTC
GCTTCCGATGTTCGCTTCCGCGCTCTTCTGATCGGCGGCTCTTACGTTCACGGAGGACTCGATGAGCACT
CCGATTTGGATTTCGACATCGTTGTTGAGGACAACTGCTACGCAGATGTCTTGTCTACACGCAAGGATTT
TGCCGAGGCACTGCCCGGCTTCCTCAACGCGTTCACCGGCGAACATGTAGGAGAACCGCGCCTTCTGATC
TGCCTATATGGTCCGCCACTGCTACACATCGATTTGAAGTTTTCTCTTGCTTCCGATCTCGACCAGCAAA
TCGAGCGGCGGGCGGTTCTGTTTGCTCGTGATCCGGCAGAGATCGAGAAGCGCATTGAGGCGGCAGCGGT
GGCATGGCCAAACCGTCCCTCCGAGTGGTTCGAAGCACGTATATCCCCCTACCCTCACCAGGTCAGAACC
GGCCTGATGACGGTGATGATTTGCGAACGATTGACAGGCCCGAAGTAGCGGCCGTCGAAAGACGTGTCGC
TTACGTCGGACATAAGCAGAACCTCGGCGGTCCCCAGGGTGTAGCTGTCGGACTGATAACGAGGCAGCGG
CCGTCCTGATGGATCGGCCTTGATGAGCGCGCTGTGAGGCAGCAGCCCGCCATTCACGCGCACGCCGGCG
TCGGTGATGGCAACCTCGTCGCCTTTAGCGGCTAAAACTCGCTTCATCATGTAGCCGTAGTCGCCGGGGC
AGAAACCGCCGGCGATGTAGCCCCGCTCCTTGGCGTCCGAAAACACGCCGACTTGCGGCGGGCAGAACAT
GACGTAAGCCCCCTTCTCCACCGGCGCATTCGATTTCCAGTACAGGCCGACCGGAATGCTTTTGGTGGTG
TTGACCTTCGCGCCGGCGAGATAGGCCGCGCCGGCGAGCAACAAGGCCGCGCCGCCTCCGATGGCGACGT
ACTTGGTGAGGCGCTGGAAGCGGCTCATATCGTGATCCCCTCCCCTTCCTCGACGGTGGCCGTCTGGATC
AGCTTGTCGCTGACCTTCGGAGCCGGTACGGCCGCGCGGGCCTGGAATATCGGGTCTTTGAAGTAGAGCG
GCTGCTTGCCGTAGATCGCGGGATAGCCGGCGACGTACACAACCATGTCGCCCGCCTCTTCAATGCTGCC
GTCGGCGCTCTTCTTCGGCCCCGGCATGCGCAGGCATTCATCGGGGGTCAGCAATGGCCGCTGCACTTCC
TGGAAGGTCCGCGAGACGTTGCCCAACAGCGCCGACGTGCGGCGGCCGCTCGTCGTGATCTGCTCCTTCA
CGATGGTCGTGGTGCCTGTCAGTTTTGACAGGTGCTCGGCCGTCTCCACGCGGTTCGGCGGGTAGGCGTT
CTGCACGTGGCAGTTCGACGTGATGCTTTCGTCGTGGCCGTAGCCGGTTTCGCGGCTCTTGAGCTGGTTA
ATGTCCTGGCAGATGAGGTAGCACTTGATGCCGTAGCCGGCGACGAAGGCAAGGGACTCTTGCAGGATTT
CGAGCTTGCCCAGGCTGGGGAACTCGTCGAGCATCATCAGCAGACGATGCTTGTAGTGCGCGACAGGACG
GCCGTTCTCGAAGTCCATCTTGTCGGCCAGCAGCCGGACGATCATGTTGACCATGACGCGCACCAGAGGC
CGCAGACGGGCCTTGTCGTTGGGCTGCGTCACGATGAACAGGCTTACCGGGTCGTCGTGGTGCATCAGTT
GCTTGATGCGGAAGTCGGACTTGCTGACGTTGCGGGCCACAACCGGGTCGCGGTACAGGGCCAGGTAGGA
CTTGGCGGTGGACAGCACGGAACCGGATTCTTCCTCCGGGCGGTCCATCATGTCGCGGGCCGCAGAGCCG
ACCGCAGGGTGGTTCTGCCCGTCAACGTGGCCGTAAGTGGTCATTTCCATCCAAAGCTCGCCCACGTCGC
GGTTCGGGTCGGCAAGCATGCCGTCCACCGACGGCAGGGTGGCCGGCGTACCCTCGTTCTTAGCCTTGTA
GAGCGCGTGCAGGATGACGCCGACAAGCAGCGCCTGGCTGGTTTTCTGCCAGTGCGATTCCAGGCCCTTG
CCGTCCGGATCGACGATCAGGGTGGCAAGGTTCTGCACGTCGCCAACCTCGTACTCGGTCCCCAAGCGGA
TTTCATCGAGCGGGTTCCAGCACGCGCTACCCTGCGCGGATGCCGGCTCAAAGCGCACGACCTTGTTGCG
GGCATGCTTCTTCCGCCAGCCGGCGGTCAGCGCCCACAACTCGCCTTTCAGGTCGGTGATGACGGCGCTG
TGCGCCCAGGAAAGCAGCGTCGGAACGACCAGGCCGACGCCCTTGCCGGAGCGCGTCGGCGCGTAGGTCA
AGACGTGCTCGGGGCCGTTGTGCCGCAGGTAGTGGAACTTGCCGTCCTTGTCCTGCCAGCCGCCCACATA
GACGCCGCTGGAAGTGGGCGGGTGTTTGCCTGACACCAGCTCGACGACGGTGCGCGGCCGGGGCAGCAGG
CCGGCGGCCTGTATGTCCTTCTTGTCGGCCCAGCGGGCCGAACCGTGCAGATAGTCGTTCGCCTTGCCGG
TGTTCGCCTTGACCATCTGCGTGACGGCCGTGCCCAGCAGGCCCACGGTCGAAACGACCATACCCATGCT
GGCCGCGCGCATGAAATCGTCGGGATATTGGCCGTACCACTTGCCGGCCCATTGAAGGATCGACCAGGGC
GTGTAGACGTGGTTGATATTCCAGCCAAGTCCGGCCTGATACTGGAAGGAATGGGCGAAATATTGCGTCG
CGGTCTGCAAGCCTGCCCCAAGGGACAGGCCGGCGAGGATGGGAACGGTCTTGCTGGCCTTCGGTTTTTT
CGCCCGTATCTGTGGCCCCACGGCGTTGTTTCGGTTCTTCATCTACTCCTACCTCGGGTAGTTTTAAGGG
AGCCTCGCGGGGTCACGGTGACGGGATCACCGATGGCGAGGCGCTTCATGCGTTGCACCGTGGCCTTATC
GACGGGCAGCACCAGAATCTCGTCGTTTTCTTTCCTCAACAGGGCCAGCGCCTGGTCCTCGACGTTCCGG
GTGCCTGCATAGGACAGCGCACCAACATAATCAGTATATCGTGCATGCTTCGGTATATCGAAGCCGTTTA
GCCGCTTTTGCTCGCGCTCGGCAACATATTTCTCGGCCGCCGCGATCTGTTCGGGCTTTAGCCCTCTTCC
TGGCCCAGAAACTCCCCGTCGCAGTGCGTGAGCTGGTTCGGCTCCTTGCTGCTCCACGTGACCAGGAACA
TCACGCGGCAATAGCATTTCAGCTCCGCCGGCGATGCGAACCACACCGAGTTGGGACAGCGCTCGCAAAC
GGTTTTGGCTTTGGGGCGGCGGCTTTCGTCCAATGCGTCCAACGTTGGGCTTGCGGAGTGCGACGGTTCC
GCCGGCGCTGACGGCGCGAGCGTCCCGTCGGTCGCCGTCGCCGCCTGTGGCGTTGAGGGTGGTTCTGGCT
GCGGCAGGTCGAATGCCTCCATCGCCGCCGCGATCTCTTCGTCCGTCATTTCGTTCGGGTTGCTCATGTG
CTTGCTCCTTCGTCAGTAGTTCTTGACGGCGGCGCTCAAGGGCGGCGTCGTCAAAGGTGATTGCCAGACG
GCCAGCGGCGGCCGCCTGCGCGATCCGCTCCTTGAACTCTGCTGTGCCGTTGACGGTGATCCGGTCGCCG
AAGCGCTCCATTGCCAGGCGCAGGGCGGCGTCCAGGCCGTCCGTGGTGGCCTCGCGCGAGACTTGCAGGC
GGTCGCCGTCGTCGCGGACGGCGCTGCTGCCGACGCGATAGATGATGGTTCCCTTCTTCGTGATGTTGTC
CGTCACGGCCGCATGGCCCGGCTTGGCCTCGCCGCTGCCCKGGATGGTGTTGCCCTTGAGGTCGCTGCGG
CCCTCGCGTGCGCGCAGCGCGGCCAGGGCCTTGTCGTCGCCCTTCATCGCCTCGGCCTTGAGCCAGTCGG
CCCACGCGCGGCGCTGCGTGCGCTCCTGGACCGCCTGACGGCCCTGCCGGTACTCGCGGTTGATCTTGTC
CGGGTCGGCGCGCAGAGCCTTGTGCGCCTGCGCGTACATCAGTCGCTTTGCAATGCGCCCCTCGCCCAGC
AGCTTGATAGCGGCGCGGCGCAGCCGGTTGCTGCGCATCGCGGCTTCAATCAGGCGGTCACGACGCCGGC
GCAGCGTGTCCAGCTCGCCCTTGCGCACGGCCCCCATTTCCTGGCGTTCRGACTGATACCGGGCGTATAG
CTCGGTGGTGTCGATGCGGGTCTTGAGCGGCTTCGCTCGATACTCCCGCCGCCGGGGGGCTTCGCCGCCC
TCGGCTGGCGTGAATGCCCCGAATCGGGCTTCGAGCTTCGGCTTGGACAGGTCGCGCGAAACGGTGCTGG
CCTTGACCGTCGTGCCGTCGCCGGCCTCGAAGATGAAGCCGTTTCCGCGCTCGCGCAGCTTAAGCCCGTT
TTCCCGCAGGACGCGGTGCAGGTCCTCCCAGGATTGCGCCGCTTGCAGCTCCGGCAGGCATTCGCGCTTG
ATCCAGCCGACCAGGCTTTCCACGCCCGCGTGCCGCTCCATGTCGTTCGCGCGGTTCTCGGAAACGCGCT
GCCGCGTTTCGTGATTGTCACGCTCAAGCCCGTAGTCCCGTTCGAGCGTCGCGCAGAGGTCAGCGAGGGC
GCGGTAGGCCCGATACGGCTCATGGATGGTGTTTCGGGTCGGGTGAATCTTGTTGATGGCGATATGGATG
TGCAGGTTGTCGGTGTCGTGATGCACGGCACTGACGCGCTGATGCTCGGCGAAGCCAAGCCCAGCGCAGA
TGCGGTCCTCAATCGCGCGCAACGTCTCCGCGTCGGGCTTCTCTCCCGCGCGGAAGCTAACCAGCAGGTG
ATAGGTCTTGTCGGCCTCGGAACGGGTGTTGCCGTGCTGGGTCGCCATCACCTCGGCCATGACAGCGGGC
AGGGTGTTTGCCTCGCAGTTCGTGACGCGCACGTGACCCAGGCGCTCGGTCTTGCCTTGCTCGTCGGTGA
TGTACTTCACCAGCTCCGCGAAGTCGCTCTTCTTGATGGAGCGCATGGGGACGTGCTTGGCAATCACGCG
CACCCCCCGGCCGTTTTAGCGGCTAAAAAAGTCATGGCTCTGCCCTCGGGCGGACCACGCCCATCATGAC
CTTGCCAAGCTCGTCCTGCTTCTCTTCGATCTTCGCCAGCAGGGCGAGGATCGTGGCATCACCGAACCGC
GCCGTGCGCGGGTCGTCGGTGAGCCAGAGTTTCAGCAGGCCGCCCAGGCGGCCCAGGTCGCCATTGATGC
GGGCCAGCTCGCGGACGTGCTCATAGTCCACGACGCCCGTGATTTTGTAGCCCTGGCCGACGGCCAGCAG
GTAGGCCGACAGGCTCATGCCGGCCGCCGCCGCCTTTTCCTCAATCTCTCTTCGTTCGTCTGGAAGGCAG
TACACCTTGATAGGTGGGCTGCCCTTCCTGGTTGGCTTGGTTTCATCAGCCATCCGCTTGCCGAATTCTG
ACGCCGTTGGATACACCAAGGAAAGTCTACACGAACCCTTTGGCAAAATCCTGTATATCGTGCGAAAAAG
GATGGATATACCGAAAAAATCGCTATAATGACCCCGAAGCAGGGTTATGCAGCGGAAAAGCGCTGCTTCC
CTGCTGTTTTGTGGAATATCTACCGACTGGAAACAGGCAAATGCAGGAAATTACTGAACTGAGGGGACAG
GCGAGAGACGATGCCAAAGAGCTACACCGACGAGCTGGCCGAGTGGGTTGAATCCCGCGCGGCCAAGAAG
CGCCGGCGTGATGAGGCTGCGGTTGCGTTCCTGGCGGTGAGGGCGGATGTCGAGGCGGCGTTAGCGTCCG
GCTATGCGCTCGTCACCATTTGGGAGCACATGCGGGAAACGGGGAAGGTCAAGTTCTCCTACGAGACGTT
CCGCTCGCACGCCAGGCGGCACATCAAGGCCAAGCCCGCCGATGTGCCCGCACCGCAGGCCAAGGCTGCG
GAACCCGCGCCGGCACCCAAGACGCCGGAGCCACGGCGGCCGAAGCAGGGGGGCAAGGCTGAAAAGCCGG
CCCCCGCTGCGGCCCCGACCGGCTTCACCTTCAACCCAACACCGGACAAAAAGGATCTACTGTAATGGCG
AAAATTCACATGGTTTTGCAGGGCAAGGGCGGGGTCGGCAAGTCGGCCATCGCCGCGATCATTGCGCAGT
ACAAGATGGACAAGGGGCAGACACCCTTGTGCATCGACACCGACCCGGTGAACGCGACGTTCGAGGGCTA
CAAGGCCCTGAACGTCCGCCGGCTGAACATCATGGCCGGCGACGAAATTAACTCGCGCAACTTCGACACC
CTGGTCGAGCTGATTGCGCCGACCAAGGATGACGTGGTGATCGACAACGGTGCCAGCTCGTTCGTGCCTC
TGTCGCATTACCTCATCAGCAACCAGGTGCCGGCTCTGCTGCAAGAAATGGGGCATGAGCTGGTCATCCA
TACCGTCGTCACCGGCGGCCAGGCTCTCCTGGACACGGTGAGCGGCTTCGCCCAGCTCGCCAGCCAGTTC
CCGGCCGAAGCGCTTTTCGTGGTCTGGCTGAACCCGTATTGGGGGCCTATCGAGCATGAGGGCAAGAGCT
TTGAGCAGATGAAGGCGTACACGGCCAACAAGGCCCGCGTGTCGTCCATCATCCAGATTCCGGCCCTCAA
GGAAGAAACCTACGGCCGCGATTTCAGCGACATGCTGCAAGAGCGGCTGACGTTCGACCAGGCGCTGGCC
GATGAATCGCTCACGATCATGACGCGGCAACGCCTCAAGATCGTGCGGCGCGGCCTGTTTGAACAGCTCG
ACGCGGCGGCCGTGCTATGAGCGACCAGATTGAAGAGCTGATCCGGGAGATTGCGGCCAAGCACGGCATC
GCCGTCGGCCGCGACGACCCGGTGCTGATCCTGCATACCATCAACGCCCGGCTCATGGCCGACAGTGCGG
CCAAGCAAGAGGAAATCCTTGCCGCGTTCAAGGAAGAGCTGGAAGGGATCGCCCATCGTTGGGGCGAGGA
CGCCAAGGCCAAAGCGGAGCGGATGCTGAACGCGGCCCTGGCGGCCAGCAAGGACGCAATGGCGAAGGTA
ATGAAGGACAGCGCCGCGCAGGCGGCCGAAGCGATCCGCAGGGAAATCGACGACGGCCTTGGCCGCCAGC
TCGCGGCCAAGGTCGCGGACGCGCGGCGCGTGGCGATGATGAACATGATCGCCGGCGGCATGGTGTTGTT
CGCGGCCGCCCTGGTGGTGTGGGCCTCGTTATGAATCGCAGAGGCGCAGATGAAAAAGCCCGGCGTTGCC
GGGCTTTGTTTTTGCGTTAGCTGGGCTTGTTTGACAGGCCCAAGCTCTGACTGCGCCCGCGCTCGCGCTC
CTGGGCCTGTTTCTTCTCCTGCTCCTGCTTGCGCATCAGGGCCTGGTGCCGTCGGGCTGCTTCACGCATC
GAATCCCAGTCGCCGGCCAGCTCGGGATGCTCCGCGCACATCTTGCGCGTCGCCAGTTCCTCGATCTTGG
GCGCGTGAATGCCCATGCCTTCCTTGATTTCGCGCACCATGTCCAGCCGCGTGTGCAGGGTCTGCAAGCG
GGCTTGCTGTTGGGCCTGCTGCTGCTGCCAGGCGGCCTTTGTACGCGGCAGGGACAGCAAGCCGGGGGCA
TTGGACTGTAGCTGCTGCAAACGCGCCTGCTGACGGTCTACGAGCTGTTCTAGGCGGTCCTCGATGCGCT
CCACCTGGTCATGCTTTGCCTGCACGTAGAGCGCAAGGGTCTGCTGGTAGGTCTGCTCGATGGGCGCGGA
TTCTAAGAGGGCCTGCTGTTCCGTCTCGGCCTCCTGGGCCGCCTGTAGCAAATCCTCGCCGCTGTTGCCG
CTGGACTGCTTTACTGCCGGGGACTGCTGTTGCCCTGCTCGCGCCGTCGTCGCAGTTCGGCTTGCCCCCA
CTCGATTGACTGCTTCATTTCGAGCCGCAGCGATGCGATCTCGGATTGCGTCAACGGACGGGGCAGCGCG
GAGGTGTCCGGCTTCTCCTTGGGTGAGTCGGTCGATGCCATAGCCAAAGGTTTCCTTCCAAAATGCGTCC
ATTGCTGGACCGTGTTTCTCATTGATGCCCGCAAGCATCTTCGGCTTGACCGCCAGGTCAAGCGCGCCTT
CATGGGCGGTCATGACGGACGCCGCCATGACCTTGCCGCCGTTGTTCTCGATGTAGCCGCGTAATGAGGC
AATGGTGCCGCCCATCGTCAGCGTGTCATCGACAACGATGTACTTCTGGCCGGGGATCACCTCCCCCTCG
AAAGTCGGGTTGAACGCCAGGCGATGATCTGAACCGGCTCCGGTTCGGGCGACCTTCTCCCGCTGCACAA
TGTCCGTTTCGACCTCAAGGCCAAGGCGGTCGGCCAGAACGACCGCCATCATGGCCGGAATCTTGTTGTT
CCCCGCCGCCTCGACGGCGAGGACTGGAACGATGCGGGGCTTGTCGTCGCCGATCAGCGTCTTGAGCTGG
GCAACAGTGTCGTCCGAAATCAGGCGCTCGACCAAATTAAGCGCCGCTTCCGCGTCGCCCTGCTTCGCAG
CCTGGTATTCAGGCTCGTTGGTCAAAGAACCAAGGTCGCCGTTGCGAACCACCTTCGGGAAGTCTCCCCA
CGGTGCGCGCTCGGCTCTGCTGTAGCTGCTCAAGACGCCTCCCTTTTTAGCCGCTAAAACTCTAACGAGT
GCGCCCGCGACTCAACTTGACGCTTTCGGCACTTACCTGTGCCTTGCCACTTGCGTCATAGGTGATGCTT
TTCGCACTCCCGATTTCAGGTACTTTATCGAAATCTGACCGGGCGTGCATTACAAAGTTCTTCCCCACCT
GTTGGTAAATGCTGCCGCTATCTGCGTGGACGATGCTGCCGTCGTGGCGCTGCGACTTATCGGCCTTTTG
GGCCATATAGATGTTGTAAATGCCAGGTTTCAGGGCCCCGGCTTTATCTACCTTCTGGTTCGTCCATGCG
CCTTGGTTCTCGGTCTGGACAATTCTTTGCCCATTCATGACCAGGAGGCGGTGTTTCATTGGGTGACTCC
TGACGGTTGCCTCTGGTGTTAAACGTGTCCTGGTCGCTTGCCGGCTAAAAAAAAGCCGACCTCGGCAGTT
CGAGGCCGGCTTTCCCTAGAGCCGGGCGCGTCAAGGTTGTTCCATCTATTTTAGTGAACTGCGTTCGATT
TATCAGTTACTTTCCTCCCGCTTTGTGTTTCCTCCCACTCGTTTCCGCGTCTAGCCGACCCCTCAACATA
GCGGCCTCTTCTTGGGCTGCCTTTGCCTCTTGCCGCGCTTCGTCACGCTCGGCTTGCACCGTCGTAAAGC
GCTCGGCCTGCCTGGCCGCCTCTTGCGCCGCCAACTTCCTTTGCTCCTGGTGGGCCTCGGCGTCGGCCTG
CGCCTTCGCTTTCACCGCTGCCAACTCCGTGCGCAAACTCTCCGCTTCGCGCCTGGTGGCGTCGCGCTCG
CCGCGAAGCGCCTGCATTTCCTGGTTGGCCGCGTCCAGGGTCTTGCGGCTCTCTTCTTTGAATGCGCGGG
CGTCCTGGTGAGCGTAGTCCAGCTCGGCGCGCAGCTCCTGCGCTCGACGCTCCACCTCGTCGGCCCGCTG
CGTCGCCAGCGCGGCCCGCTGCTCGGCTCCTGCCAGGGCGGTGCGTGCTTCGGCCAGGGCTTGCCGCTGG
CGTGCGGCCAGCTCGGCCGCCTCGGCGGCCTGCTGCTCTAGCAATGTAACGCGCGCCTGGGCTTCTTCCA
GCTCGCGGGCCTGCGCCTCGAAGGCGTCGGCCAGCTCCCCGCGCACGGCTTCCAACTCGTTGCGCTCACG
ATCCCAGCCGGCTTGCGCTGCCTGCAACGATTCATTGGCAAGGGCCTGGGCGGCTTGCCAGAGGGCGGCC
ACGGCCTGGTTGCCGGCCTGCTGCACCGCGTCCGGCACCTGGACTGCCAGCGGGGCGGCCTGCGCCGTGT
GCTGGCGTCGCCATTCGCGCATGCCGGCGCTGGCGTCGTTCATGTTGACGCGGGCGGCCTTACGCACTGC
ATCCACGGTCGGGAAGTTCTCCCGGTCGCCTTGCTCGAACAGCTCGTCCGCAGCCGCAAAAATGCGGTCG
CGCGTCTCTTTGTTCAGTTCCATGTTGGCTCCGGTAATTGGTAAGAATAATAATACTCTTACCTACCTTA
TCAGCGCAAGAGTTTAGCTGAACAGTTCTCGACTTAACGGCAGGTTTTTTAGCGGCTGAAGGGCAGGCAA
AAAAAGCCCCGCACGGTCGGCGGGGGCAAAGGGTCAGCGGGAAGGGGATTAGCGGGCGTCGGGCTTCTTC
ATGCGTCGGGGCCGCGCTTCTTGGGATGGAGCACGACGAAGCGCGCACGCGCATCGTCCTCGGCCCTATC
GGCCCGCGTCGCGGTCAGGAACTTGTCGCGCGCTAGGTCCTCCCTGGTGGGCACCAGGGGCATGAACTCG
GCCTGCTCGATGTAGGTCCACTCCATGACCGCATCGCAGTCGAGGCCGCGTTCCTTCACCGTCTCTTGCA
GGTCGCGGTACGCCCGCTCGTTGAGCGGCTGGTAACGGGCCAATTGGTCGTAAATGGCTGTCGGCCATGA
GCGGCCTTTCCTGTTGAGCCAGCAGCCGACGACGAAGCCGGCAATGCAGGCCCCTGGCACAACCAGGCCG
ACGCCGGGGGCAGGGGATGGCAGCAGCTCGCCAACCAGGAACCCCGCCGCGATGATGCCGATGCCGGTCA
ACCAGCCCTTGAAACTATCCGGCCCCGAAACACCCCTGCGCATTGCCTGGATGCTGCGCCGGATAGCTTG
CAACATCAGGAGCCGTTTCTTTTGTTCGTCAGTCATGGTCCGCCCTCACCAGTTGTTCGTATCGGTGTCG
GACGAACTGAAATCGCAAGAGCTGCCGGTATCGGTCCAGCCGCTGTCCGTGTCGCTGCTGCCGAAGCACG
GCGAGGGGTCCGCGAACGCCGCAGACGGCGTATCCGGCCGCAGCGCATCGCCCAGCATGGCCCCGGTCAG
CGAGCCGCCGGCCAGGTAGCCCAGCATGGTGCTGTTGGTCGCCCCGGCCACCAGGGCCGACGTGACGAAA
TCGCCGTCATTCCCTCTGGATTGTTCGCTGCTCGGCGGGGCAGTGCGCCGCGCCGGCGGCGTCGTGGATG
GCTCGGGTTGGCTGGCCTGCGACGGCCGGCGAAAGGTGCGCAGCAGCTCGTTATCGACCGGCTGCGGCGT
CGGGGCCGCCGCCTTGCGCTGCGGTCGGTGTTCCTTCTTCGGCTCGCGCAGCTTGAACAGCATGATCGCG
GAAACCAGCAGCAACGCCGCGCCTACGCCTCCCGCGATGTAGAACAGCATCGGATTCATTCTTCGGTCCT
CCTTGTAGCGGAACCGTTGTCTGTGCGGCGCGGGTGGCCCGCGCCGCTGTCTTTGGGGATCAGCCCTCGA
TGAGCGCGACCAGTTTCACGTCGGCAAGGTTCGCCTCGAACTCCTGGCCGTCGTCCTCGTACTTCAACCA
GGCATAGCCTTCCGCCGGCGGCCGACGGTTGAGGATAAGGCGGGCAGGGCGCTCGTCGTGCTCGACCTGG
ACGATGGCCTTTTTCAGCTTGTCCGGGTCCGGCTCCTTCGCGCCCTTTTCCTTGGCGTCCTTACCGTCCT
GGTCGCCGTCCTCGCCGTCCTGGCCGTCGCCGGCCTCCGCGTCACGCTCGGCATCAGTCTGGCCGTTGAA
GGCATCGACGGTGTTGGGATCGCGGCCCTTCTCGTCCAGGAACTCGCGCAGCAGCTTGACCGTGCCGCGC
GTGATTTCCTGGGTGTCGTCGTCAAGCCACGCCTCGACTTCCTCCGGGCGCTTCTTGAAGGCCGTCACCA
GCTCGTTCACCACGGTCACGTCGCGCACGCGGCCGGTGTTGAACGCATCGGCGATCTTCTCCGGCAGGTC
CAGCAGCGTGACGTGCTGGGTGATGAACGCCGGCGACTTGCCGATTTCCTTGGCGATATCGCCTTTCTTC
TTGCCCTTCGCCAGCTCGCGGCCAATGAAGTCGGCAATTTCGCGCGGGGTCAGCTCGTTGCGTTGCAGGT
TCTCGATAACCTGGTCGGCTTCGTTGTAGTCGTTGTCGATGAACGCCGGGATGGACTTCTTGCCGGCCCA
CTTCGAGCCACGGTAGCGGCGGGCGCCGTGATTGATGATATAGCGGCCCGGCTGCTCCTGGTTCTCGCGC
ACCGAAATGGGTGACTTCACCCCGCGCTCTTTGATCGTGGCACCGATTTCCGCGATGCTCTCCGGGGAAA
AGCCGGGGTTGTCGGCCGTCCGCGGCTGATGCGGATCTTCGTCGATCAGGTCCAGGTCCAGCTCGATAGG
GCCGGAACCGCCCTGAGACGCCGCAGGAGCGTCCAGGAGGCTCGACAGGTCGCCGATGCTATCCAACCCC
AGGCCGGACGGCTGCGCCGCGCCTGCGGCTTCCTGAGCGGCCGCAGCGGTGTTTTTCTTGGTGGTCTTGG
CTTGAGCCGCAGTCATTGGGAAATCTCCATCTTCGTGAACACGTAATCAGCCAGGGCGCGAACCTCTTTC
GATGCCTTGCGCGCGGCCGTTTTCTTGATCTTCCAGACCGGCACACCGGATGCGAGGGCATCGGCGATGC
TGCTGCGCAGGCCAACGGTGGCCGGAATCATCATCTTGGGGTACGCGGCCAGCAGCTCGGCTTGGTGGCG
CGCGTGGCGCGGATTCCGCGCATCGACCTTGCTGGGCACCATGCCAAGGAATTGCAGCTTGGCGTTCTTC
TGGCGCACGTTCGCAATGGTCGTGACCATCTTCTTGATGCCCTGGATGCTGTACGCCTCAAGCTCGATGG
GGGACAGCACATAGTCGGCCGCGAAGAGGGCGGCCGCCAGGCCGACGCCAAGGGTCGGGGCCGTGTCGAT
CAGGCACACGTCGAAGCCTTGGTTCGCCAGGGCCTTGATGTTCGCCCCGAACAGCTCGCGGGCGTCGTCC
AGCGACAGCCGTTCGGCGTTCGCCAGTACCGGGTTGGACTCGATGAGGGCGAGGCGCGCGGCCTGGCCGT
CGCCGGCTGCGGGTGCGGTTTCGGTCCAGCCGCCGGCAGGGACAGCGCCGAACAGCTTGCTTGCATGCAG
GCCGGTAGCAAAGTCCTTGAGCGTGTAGGACGCATTGCCCTGGGGGTCCAGGTCGATCACGGCAACCCGC
AAGCCGCGCTCGAAAAAGTCGAAGGCAAGATGCACAAGGGTCGAAGTCTTGCCGACGCCGCCTTTCTGGT
TGGCCGTGACCAAAGTTTTCATCGTTTGGTTTCCTGTTTTTTCTTGGCGTCCGCTTCCCACTTCCGGACG
ATGTACGCCTGATGTTCCGGCAGAACCGCCGTTACCCGCGCGTACCCCTCGGGCAAGTTCTTGTCCTCGA
ACGCGGCCCACACGCGATGCACCGCTTGCGACACTGCGCCCCTGGTCAGTCCCAGCGACGTTGCGAACGT
CGCCTGTGGCTTCCCATCGACTAAGACGCCCCGCGCTATCTCGATGGTCTGCTGCCCCACTTCCAGCCCC
TGGATCGCCTCCTGGAACTGGCTTTCGGTAAGCCGTTTCTTCATGGATAACACCCATAATTTGCTCCGCG
CCTTGGTTGAACATAGCGGTGACAGCCGCCAGCACATGAGAGAAGTTTAGCTAAACATTTCTCGCACGTC
AACACCTTTAGCCGCTAAAACTCGTCCTTGGCGTAACAAAACAAAAGCCCGGAAACCGGGCTTTCGTCTC
TTGCCGCTTATGGCTCTGCACCCGGCTCCATCACCAACAGGTCGCGCACGCGCTTCACTCGGTTGCGGAT
CGACACTGCCAGCCCAACAAAGCCGGTTGCCGCCGCCGCCAGGATCGCGCCGATGATGCCGGCCACACCG
GCCATCGCCCACCAGGTCGCCGCCTTCCGGTTCCATTCCTGCTGGTACTGCTTCGCAATGCTGGACCTCG
GCTCACCATAGGCTGACCGCTCGATGGCGTATGCCGCTTCTCCCCTTGGCGTAAAACCCAGCGCCGCAGG
CGGCATTGCCATGCTGCCCGCCGCTTTCCCGACCACGACGCGCGCACCAGGCTTGCGGTCCAGACCTTCG
GCCACGGCGAGCTGCGCAAGGACATAATCAGCCGCCGACTTGGCTCCACGCGCCTCGATCAGCTCTTGCA
CTCGCGCGAAATCCTTGGCCTCCACGGCCGCCATGAATCGCGCACGCGGCGAAGGCTCCGCAGGGCCGGC
GTCGTGATCGCCGCCGAGAATGCCCTTCACCAAGTTCGACGACACGAAAATCATGCTGACGGCTATCACC
ATCATGCAGACGGATCGCACGAACCCGCTGAATTCACCCCCGAACACGAGCACGGCACCCGCGACCACTA
TGCCAAGAATGCCCAAGGTAAAAATTGCCGGCCCCGCCATGAAGTCCGTGAATGCCCCGACGGCCGAAGT
GAAGGGCAGGCCGCCACCCAGGCCGCCGCCCTCACTGCCCGGCACCTGGTCGCTGAATGTCGATGCCAGC
ACCTGCGGCACGTCAATGCTTCCGGGCGTCGCGCTCGGGCTGATCGCCCATCCCGTTACTGCCCCGATCC
CGGCAATGGCAAGGACTGCCAGCGCCGCGATGAGGAAGCGGGTGCCCCGCTTCTTCATCTTCGCGCCTCG
GGCCTCGAGGCCGCCTACCTGGGCGAAAACATCGGTGTTTGTGGCATTCATACGGACTCCTGTTGGGCCA
GCTCGCGCACGGGCTGGCGGGTCAGCTTGGCTTGAAGATCGCCACGCATTGCGGCGATCTACTTCTCGGC
ATCCTTGCGCTTCTGCACGCCTTCCTGCTGGATGCGAATAACGTCCTCGACGGTCTTGATGAGCGTCGTC
TGAACCTGCTTGAGCGTGTCCACGTCGATCACCAGGCGTTGGTTCTCCTTCGCCGTCTCGACGGACGTGC
GATGCAGCAGGGCCGCATTGCGCTTCATCAGGTCGTTGGTGGTGTCGTCGATGGCCGTGGCCAGTTCGAC
GGCGTTCTTCTGCTCGTTGAGGCTCAAGGCCAGCATGAATTGCCGCTTCCACGCCGGCACGGTGATTTCG
CGGATGGTGTGGAATTTATCGACCAGCATCTGGTTGTTGGCCTGGATCATGCGGATGGTCGGCAGGCTCT
GCATGGCCGAATGTTGCAAGGCGATCAGGTCGCCGATGCGCTTGTCCAGGTTGGCAACCATCGCATCGAG
GTCGGCCAGCTCCTGCACGCGGCCCGGGTCGTTCCCGACATTGCCGCGCAGACCCTCGGCCTGCTCGCGC
AGCTCGGCAAGGCGGACCTTGCCGGCCGCGATGTGGACGCCAAGAAGGCGGTGTTCCTCGCGCACGGCTG
CGAACATTTCGTCGAGCGAGGCATTGCGCTGCGCGATGCCTTGCTGGGTGGTCTGCACTTCGCTGACCAG
GTGTTCGATCTGCTCGCGGGTCGTGTCGAAGCGCGCCATGAAGCCCGTCGAACGGACGCGGAAGCGGTCG
ATCAGCGGGCCAATCAGGGGCAGGCGGGAACGGTTGTCGGACAAAGGGCCGACGTTCAGGGAACGGGCCT
TGGCGACAACCTGGGTCAGTTTCTCGCCTGCTTCGTCCAGGTCGCTGTTGCGCACCTGGTCCAGCAGGCT
ATCGGCGTAGCGGGACGTGTGCTCGGCCACGTCGCGGCCGAACTCGGCAACGGTCTGCGGACTGCCGACC
TCGATCCGCTGCGCGACCGCATGGACTTCCGGCACGTCGCTTTCCTGCAAGCCCAGCTCGCGCAGGGTTG
CCGGGGTCATGTCGAAGGCGACGATAGGGGCCTTGGCGTCGTGCGTCGTTTTCAGTGCGTTCATAGGGTT
CTCCCGCCGTGTTATTGGTTGATGCCTTCCAGGCTCTGCGAAAGGCTCCGCATGAGCGCCTGGTGAGCTT
TGGCCGCCTCGGCGACCATTGCCGGATTCATGTTCTTGGTGGTGATGAGCGCGAGGGTGTGCTGACGCCA
GACGGGCACCAGGACGGATGCCGTTTCAGAGAAGCGGTCCAGCATGTCCACGGCCTGCGCCCGCGTGAGC
TTCATCTGAGTGACGCTCATTTCATGGGACGCCATGAGGGTTGCCAGGTTGGCGAGCTTGCGCGCGAAGC
GTTCGCGCGGCTTGTCGAACTCGATCACGCCGGCCTTGGCCGCGCCGGCCTCGGGGTTCTCGTCCAGGAA
CTCGCGCCCGGCTTGAATGTAGGCTCTGAGCCGGTCTACCTCGGCCTCATGCGTATTGAGCATGTCATCC
AAGGCGCGCAACGTGTCCCGCACGCGCTGCGCTACGCCCTCGGCTTCGTCCAGCAACTGGTCGAGCGTCT
TGCGGGCGACCTGATACCTCACCTGGCGTTCAACCTCACGGCCAAGCATCTTCTCGAACCAGGTAGGCTT
TTCCGCGATCTTGCGGGGGTCCGCGTCGGCCAGCTTCGCCACGATCTGGCTGATTTTGTCGGCCAGCGCG
GCAACTGCGCCGTGCTCCATCAGATTCGACAGCTCGTTGAGGGAATCCGCCCCGTCGATGCCGGCCCCGT
ACTCGCCAATCGTCGCCGGCGACGCGAAGAGGGCGGGCAAAACCTCCCCCTTCAATCGCGCCATGTTCAC
GCTTTGTTCTTCCATTCGATACACCCTCGCGGTGGGTTAATTGCTTTTCGATGGAAGAAGTTTAGCTAAA
CTTTCTATCCCTCGTCAACACCTTTAGCCGCTAAAATTTGGGGACAGGTCATTTACAGAAAGCCAGCTCA
CTCCTGGCGTTGCCCCTTGAGCGCCGCTAGGCGCGCAGCATCCTTCGCGCTGAGAAAGAACGTCATCAGC
GGCCCGACCGTCTTGCTTGAACCGTCGGCAAAGCAAACATCCATCGAACAGCCTTGCGTGTGGGGGTCCA
CGCCTTCGACCAGTTTCCAAGGGTCCATGCCCCAGCCCTCGGCCTCCGGATTGAACCAGTACGCCGATGC
GTCGCCGTTTAGGTCGCTGTCGGCGTAGTCCTTGACCAGCACGGCCACCCGCCCGGTCGTCGGGCACACG
TAGCCCGGCTGCTTAGGTTCCTGTCTTGGCATTGCTCAAAGCTCCTTGAAGGGGCCGCTCTACAGCCCCT
TGGGCTTGTAGAGCGACACGAAATAGGTGAGTGCGGTCAGTACCGCGAAATGCACCAGGAACGTCCAGCC
GGCATGAACGCCAAGGGTGTTCCAGTGGTACAGCATCCGCAGGAACTGAAAGAAAACGTCGATAGAGATG
ATCCACTTCGCCACCGGCCACACCAGGACAGTAACGACCCATACAAAGCGGACCAGGGCCTGGACACCCT
TGGCAAAAGTGAACCGGGGCGGGGCCTTGCTCGGGGCCTCAACGCGCGGGGCAGGGGCCTCGGCCTCCAC
TTCCACGCCTGGGAACTTGATAATCTTCGACATTGCTTGACCCTCCACGGCGATGCGTGTTCAATTCGTC
CAGCGCTCGCGCGCCTAGACCGTGATGTGACAGCATCGAGGTCAAGCGCCCCGGAGAAATCCGGGGCGTC
ATCCCTATGCCCCGTCCAACTCGGGAACCGGCTTTTCCCTGGTGCTCAACCTGGCCGGCTCGACCCACTT
GGTGACTTGCTGCCACTCGTTACCACTGCGAACGGCTACCCGAATCTGCACACGTTTAGCCGCGATCTTC
GTCACTATGCCAGCAACACAAACGGAATACCCGTACCCGCCGCGCGGGGTGTGCTGCCAGTTCACCCTAT
CTCCTACTTGCATCATCATCCCCTGGCGTCAGTGACCGGCCCGGAATTTCGCCAAGTCGATTTCGTTGAA
GGTCCAGCGCTGTTTCGCCCGTTCCTCCAACCTCGACGACTCCCGCATGACCTCGATGCGCAGGCGCTCG
ACCTGGTGCATCAGCTCATCAGCGCGCCGCTGCTTCTCGGCAATAGCATTCCGCTGCGCGACCAGCTCCT
GGTCTACGTTCGGCAGCTCGTCGATCCACGGCATGAACTTATCGGTCATCGGATTGGCCTCCGGTAATTG
ACCTGGGAATCTACCCGGCCTCAAAACAAGAATAGGGCATAATGCCCTAACTTGTCAAGCAATTTTAGCT
AAACAATTGAGGGGATTCAGCGAGGCGTCATGCTTGAAAACACCTTTCCCCTGGCGTGCAATCAGCTTGT
CCCGGCGGCAGCGCACTGCCGCAGCGCGGCCAGCAAGGTGCCTTGCTCGATCCGCTGTCGTTCCTCCGGC
GTAATGCAATCGCCGCAGATACCGCCCAGCTCTTCGCGCAGGGCGTCCGCCCCGATCAGGCTGCGGCTAA
GGGTCGAAATGGACTTACCGCAGCGGCGGCAATTGGTGGTGACAATCTCGATCTTGCGGTTGGGCATGGC
CCTATCTCCTTGAGAGAGGCCCGACCGTAGCCGGGCCTCGTTCCGTTACCAGCCTGCGCGAGCCTTCGCG
CGTTCGACTTCCTGGGTGGACCAGTGGCCCTTTGCTTCACCCTCCAGGGTGCAACCTTGCAGGTACGCCT
TGTGCCGCAGCTCTTCGGCCTGGCGGGTAAGCTCTGCCGCCTGCTCCATCAGCGCCGCGATCTGGTCACG
ACGGGCCAGAAAATCCGTGGCGGCCGCGCCGGGCAGCTCATCGAGCCAAGACATGATCTTGCTTTTCATC
GGGGTTGATCCTCCGGTTGCTGACCTGGGCGAAGTGCCCGGCCTTGGATTGCTATATTAGGGCATTATGC
CCTAGATAGTCAAGGAAATTTAGCTAAACAATTTGCGGCGGGCGCACGAAAAAACCCGGCTTGCGGGCCG
GGCTGCTGGCAGCATATCGCAACGATCAGGGTTGGCGGTTTTAGCCGCTAAAGTCCTCTCCCTTGGCGTA
AAGTCCTGCGGGCGTCAGCCCTGGCCTTTCCAGATCGCCCCAATCCCCGCTAGATCGCAAAGGATCGCCC
AGGCGGCATAGGGGATCGGCGAATCCTCGCCAACCCAACGCCGCACCGTGCGGTCGCCCTTGGCACCCAA
GCCCAAGATGCGCGCAGCCTGTCCGCCGGTGAGGCCGGCCAAGTGCAAGACTTCCCGGATTTCTGCGCCG
GTCGGCTGCACCCAGCGTTCCGCCGGGCGCAGGCACTCAAGCCGGATATTCACGTCGCTCATGCTGCTTT
TCTCCTAATCGTTATCAAATGGCGGCCCGCAATTGGTCGTAGCCGTAGCACGACTCGATGCAACGCGGGT
CATATTCACAAACCTTTCTACCGTTGCGATTGATGCGATAGCGCGGCGGCTTGTCGTCGTGCGCCCACAC
CTGTCGCGTTTCGGGACTGATCTTCGTAATGATGACGTGCTTCCCGATTTCCTTGGCAAAAACCGGGTGA
TGCACGCTCACAATCTCGCACCGCAGGCCAGGAAAGAACGTCGCCGGCCACGCCGGCGCGTCCTCGTCCT
TGGCCGGCTCCGGCTCCGGCTTGGCCGGTGTAACCGGCTCCCTGCGCTGCCCGGCCGGCTCCTGAGCTTT
CGCACGCGCGGCCGCGAGCTTCGCCTTGGCGCTGGCCGCCCATTTGCGGGCGATGAATGCCTGGTGCGCC
GGCAGCACGGCATCAACCCAGGCGAAGCCCGGCGGCAGTTCGTCCGGCTTCCGCCAGTCCTCGACCACGG
CCCGCACGCGGCGCGGCGGTTGCGTGATACCCGCGAGCCACGCCGGCAGTGGCTCGTCGGCAAGGCGGTC
CTGGTCGCGGGCGTCCAGATACCGGCGATGCGAGCGCAACAGGGCGCGCAAAACCCCGTCCGCTACCTGG
TCCACCGTCATGCCGCCGCGCGCATGGTCGTAATGGGACCGATAGCCCGTTTCGGAAATAAAAGGGGTCT
GACGCTCAGTGGAACGAAAACTCACGTTAAGGGATTTTGGTCATGAGATTATCAAAAAGGATCTTCACCT
AGATCCTTTTAAATTAAAAATGAAGTTTTAAATCAATCTAAAGTATATATGAGTAAACTTGGTCTGACAG
TTACCAATGCTTAATCAGTGAGGCACCTATCTCAGCGATCTGTCTATTTCGTTCATCCATAGTTGCCTGA
CTCCCCGTCGTGTAGATAACTACGATACGGGAGGGCTTACCATCTGGCCCCAGTGCTGCAATGATACCGC
GAGATCCACGCTCACCGGCTCCAGATTTATCAGCAATAAACCAGCCAGCCGGAAGGGCCGAGCGCAGAAG
TGGTCCTGCAACTTTATCCGCCTCCATCCAGTCTATTAATCCACCTGGCGGCGTTGTGACAATTTACCGA
ACAACTCCGCGGCCGGGAAGCCGATCTCGGCTTGAACGAATTGTTAGGTGGCGGTACTTGGGTCGATATC
AAAGTGCATCACTTCTTCCCGTATGCCCAACTTTGTATAGAGAGCCACTGCGGGATCGTCACCGTAATCT
GCTTGCACGTAGATCACATAAGCACCAAGCGCGTTGGCCTCATGCTTGAGGAGATTGATGAGCGCGGTGG
CAATGCCCTGCCTCCGGTGCTCTCCGGAGACTGCGAGATCATAGATATAGATCTCACTACGCGGCTGCTC
AAACTTGGGCAGAACGTAAGCCGCGAGAGCGCCAACAACCGCTTCTTGGTCGAAGGCAGCAAGCGCGATG
AATGTCTTACTACGGAGCAAGTTCCCGAGGTAATCGGAGTCCGGCTGATGTTGGGAGTAGGTGGCTACGT
CTCCGAACTCACGACCGAAAAGATCAAGAGCAGCCCGCATGGATTTGACTTGGTCAGGGCCGAGCCTACA
TGTGCGAATGATGCCCATACTTGAGCCACCTAACTTTGTTTTAGGGCGACTGCCCTGCTGCGTAACATCG
TTGCTGCTGCGTAACATCGTTGCTGCTCCATAACATCAAACATCGACCCACGGCGTAACGCGCTTGCTGC
TTGGATGCCCGAGGCATAGACTGTACAAAAAAACAGTCATAACAAGCCATGAAAACCGCCACTGCGCCGT
TACCACCGCTGCGTTCGGTCAAGGTTCTGGACCAGTTGCGTGAGCGCATACGCTACTTGCATTACAGTTT
ACGAACCGAACAGGCTTATGTCANNNNNNNNNNNNNNNNNNNNNNNNNNNNNNNNNNNNNNNNNNNNNNN
NNNNNNNNNNNNNNNNNNNNNNNNNNNNNNNNNNNNNNNNNNNNNNNNNNNNNNNNNNNNNNNNNNNNNN
NNNNNNNNNNNNNNNN
